Addgene plasmid #154986: pWPI-IRES-Puro-Ak-TMPRSS2
Purpose: Lentiviral vector expressing Human TMPRSS2
Depositing lab: Sonja Best. Depositing organization: National Institute of Allergy and Infectious Diseases (NIAID).
Backbone
  Vector backbone: pWPI-IRES-Puro-Ak
  Vector type: Lentiviral
Growth in bacteria
  Bacterial resistance: Ampicillin, 100 μg/mL
  Growth temperature: 37°C
  Growth strain: NEB Stable
  Copy number: High Copy
Gene/Insert
  Gene/Insert name: TMPRSS2
  Species: H. sapiens (human)
  Insert size (bp): 1479
  Entrez Gene: TMPRSS2 (a.k.a. PRSS10)
  Cloning method: Gibson Cloning
Terms and licenses: Academic/Nonprofit Terms; Industry Terms: Not Available to Industry
How to cite: pWPI-IRES-Puro-Ak-TMPRSS2 was a gift from Sonja Best (Addgene plasmid # 154986 ; http://n2t.net/addgene:154986 ; RRID:Addgene_154986)
