[The description below was written by a language model from this plasmid's Addgene catalogue record and the feature table of its GenBank file.]
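Description:
pWPI-IRES-Puro-Ak-TMPRSS2 is a 12.5 kb HIV-1-based lentiviral transfer vector for expressing human TMPRSS2 (also known as PRSS10), built on the pWPI-IRES-Puro-Ak backbone by Gibson cloning of a 1,479 bp insert. It is propagated in E. coli through a high-copy ColE1/pUC-type origin and selected with ampicillin via the bla gene. The recorded growth strain is a recombination-deficient strain of the kind commonly chosen for plasmids carrying repeated LTR sequences.

The viral portion is bounded by a full-length HIV-1 LTR upstream and a truncated LTR downstream. The feature table's automated labels call these 3' and 5' respectively, the reverse of their positions. A loxP site lies just before the truncated LTR. Between the LTRs are the Psi packaging signal, the Rev response element for nuclear export of the genomic RNA, and a cPPT/CTS element that aids nuclear import of the reverse-transcribed genome. The strong constitutive human EF-1-alpha promoter, with its first intron, drives a bicistronic transcript. The TMPRSS2 coding sequence is not annotated as a feature, but the unannotated gap between the cPPT/CTS and the EMCV IRES is where it presumably sits. The IRES then directs translation of puromycin N-acetyltransferase, so puromycin resistance is linked to transgene expression from the same mRNA. A WPRE downstream enhances transcript stability and expression. The backbone also carries an SV40 promoter/origin, small t intron and SV40 polyadenylation signal outside the viral cassette.

The construct is suited to producing lentiviral particles, with packaging and envelope functions supplied in trans, for transducing mammalian cells and selecting stable TMPRSS2-expressing populations with puromycin. The record does not state a specific downstream application.
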