LOCUS       Exported 12486 bp ds-DNA circular SYN 12-MAY-2021
DEFINITION  Lentiviral vector expressing Human TMPRSS2.
ACCESSION   .
VERSION     .
KEYWORDS    pWPI-IRES-Puro-Ak-TMPRSS2
SOURCE      synthetic DNA construct
  ORGANISM  synthetic DNA construct
REFERENCE   1 (bases 1 to 12486)
  TITLE     Best Lab Plasmids
REFERENCE   2 (bases 1 to 12486)
  AUTHORS   .
  TITLE     Direct Submission
  JOURNAL   Exported May 12, 2021 from SnapGene Server 1.1.58
            http://www.snapgene.com
FEATURES             Location/Qualifiers
     source          1..12486
                     /organism="synthetic DNA construct"
                     /mol_type="other DNA"
     LTR             86..719
                     /label=3' LTR
                     /note="3' long terminal repeat (LTR) from HIV-1"
     misc_feature    766..891
                     /label=HIV-1 Psi
                     /note="packaging signal of human immunodeficiency virus
                     type 1"
     misc_feature    1384..1617
                     /label=RRE
                     /note="The Rev response element (RRE) of HIV-1 allows for
                     Rev-dependent mRNA export from the nucleus to the
                     cytoplasm."
     CDS             1802..1846
                     /codon_start=1
                     /product="antigenic peptide corresponding to amino acids
                     655 to 669 of the HIV envelope protein gp41 (Lutje Hulsik
                     et al., 2013)"
                     /label=gp41 peptide
                     /note="recognized by the 2H10 single-chain llama nanobody"
                     /translation="KNEQELLELDKWASL"
     promoter        2229..3407
                     /label=EF-1-alpha promoter
                     /note="strong constitutive promoter for human elongation
                     factor EF-1-alpha"
     intron          2460..3398
                     /label=EF-1-alpha intron A
                     /note="intron upstream of the start codon of human
                     EF-1-alpha"
     primer_bind     3355..3375
                     /label=EF1a-F
                     /note="Human elongation factor-1a promoter, forward primer"
     misc_feature    3455..3572
                     /label=cPPT/CTS
                     /note="central polypurine tract and central termination
                     sequence of HIV-1"
     misc_feature    5176..5727
                     /label=IRES
                     /note="internal ribosome entry site (IRES) of the
                     encephalomyocarditis virus (EMCV)"
     primer_bind     complement(5320..5337)
                     /label=IRES reverse
                     /note="IRES internal ribosome entry site, reverse primer.
                     Also called pCDH-rev"
     primer_bind     5547..5566
                     /label=IRES-F
                     /note="IRES internal ribosome entry site, forward primer"
     CDS             5730..6329
                     /codon_start=1
                     /gene="pac from Streptomyces alboniger"
                     /product="puromycin N-acetyltransferase"
                     /label=PuroR
                     /note="confers resistance to puromycin"
                     /translation="MTEYKPTVRLATRDDVPRAVRTLAAAFADYPATRHTVDPDRHIER
                     VTELQELFLTRVGLDIGKVWVADDGAAVAVWTTPESVEAGAVFAEIGPRMAELSGSRLA
                     AQQQMEGLLAPHRPKEPAWFLATVGVSPDHQGKGLGSAVVLPGVEAAERAGVPAFLETS
                     APRNLPFYERLGFTVTADVEVPEGPRTWCMTRKPGA"
     primer_bind     complement(5730..5749)
                     /label=Puro-R
                     /note="Puromycin resistance gene, reverse primer. Also
                     called puro-variant-R"
     primer_bind     6226..6246
                     /label=Puro-F
                     /note="Puromycin resistance gene, forward primer"
     primer_bind     complement(6371..6387)
                     /label=KS primer
                     /note="common sequencing primer, one of multiple similar
                     variants"
     primer_bind     complement(6372..6388)
                     /label=pBluescriptKS
                     /note="For pBluescript vector"
     misc_feature    6401..6989
                     /label=WPRE
                     /note="woodchuck hepatitis virus posttranscriptional
                     regulatory element"
     primer_bind     complement(6454..6474)
                     /label=WPRE-R
                     /note="WPRE, reverse primer"
     CDS             complement(6872..6883)
                     /codon_start=1
                     /product="Factor Xa recognition and cleavage site"
                     /label=Factor Xa site
                     /translation="IEGR"
     protein_bind    7133..7166
                     /label=loxP
                     /bound_moiety="Cre recombinase"
                     /note="Cre-mediated recombination occurs in the 8-bp core
                     sequence (GCATACAT)."
     LTR             7186..7366
                     /label=5' LTR (truncated)
                     /note="truncated 5' long terminal repeat (LTR) from HIV-1"
     promoter        complement(7391..7409)
                     /label=SP6 promoter
                     /note="promoter for bacteriophage SP6 RNA polymerase"
     primer_bind     complement(7392..7409)
                     /label=SP6
                     /note="SP6 promoter, forward primer"
     primer_bind     complement(7699..7718)
                     /label=pBRrevBam
                     /note="pBR322 vectors, tet region, downstream of BamHI,
                     reverse primer"
     primer_bind     complement(7932..7951)
                     /label=pRS-marker
                     /note="pRS vectors, use to sequence yeast selectable
                     marker"
     primer_bind     8051..8073
                     /label=pGEX 3'
                     /note="pGEX vectors, reverse primer"
     primer_bind     complement(8111..8129)
                     /label=pBRforEco
                     /note="pBR322 vectors, upsteam of EcoRI site, forward
                     primer"
     promoter        8197..8301
                     /gene="bla"
                     /label=AmpR promoter
     CDS             8302..9162
                     /codon_start=1
                     /gene="bla"
                     /product="beta-lactamase"
                     /label=AmpR
                     /note="confers resistance to ampicillin, carbenicillin, and
                     related antibiotics"
                     /translation="MSIQHFRVALIPFFAAFCLPVFAHPETLVKVKDAEDQLGARVGYI
                     ELDLNSGKILESFRPEERFPMMSTFKVLLCGAVLSRIDAGQEQLGRRIHYSQNDLVEYS
                     PVTEKHLTDGMTVRELCSAAITMSDNTAANLLLTTIGGPKELTAFLHNMGDHVTRLDRW
                     EPELNEAIPNDERDTTMPVAMATTLRKLLTGELLTLASRQQLIDWMEADKVAGPLLRSA
                     LPAGWFIADKSGAGERGSRGIIAALGPDGKPSRIVVIYTTGSQATMDERNRQIAEIGAS
                     LIKHW"
     primer_bind     complement(8520..8539)
                     /label=Amp-R
                     /note="Ampicillin resistance gene, reverse primer"
     rep_origin      9333..9921
                     /direction=RIGHT
                     /label=ori
                     /note="high-copy-number ColE1/pMB1/pBR322/pUC origin of
                     replication"
     primer_bind     9822..9841
                     /label=pBR322ori-F
                     /note="pBR322 origin, forward primer"
     primer_bind     10075..10092
                     /label=L4440
                     /note="L4440 vector, forward primer"
     primer_bind     complement(10162..10182)
                     /label=pBABE 3'
                     /note="SV40 enhancer, reverse primer for pBABE vectors"
     promoter        10167..10496
                     /label=SV40 promoter
                     /note="SV40 enhancer and early promoter"
     rep_origin      10347..10482
                     /label=SV40 ori
                     /note="SV40 origin of replication"
     primer_bind     10409..10428
                     /label=SV40pro-F
                     /note="SV40 promoter/origin, forward primer"
     intron          11630..11695
                     /label=small t intron
                     /note="SV40 (simian virus 40) small t antigen intron"
     CDS             11825..11845
                     /codon_start=1
                     /product="nuclear localization signal of SV40 (simian virus
                     40) large T antigen"
                     /label=SV40 NLS
                     /translation="PKKKRKV"
     polyA_signal    12270..12404
                     /label=SV40 poly(A) signal
                     /note="SV40 polyadenylation signal"
     primer_bind     complement(12307..12326)
                     /label=SV40pA-R
                     /note="SV40 polyA, reverse primer"
     primer_bind     12361..12380
                     /label=EBV-rev
                     /note="SV40 polyA terminator, reverse primer"
ORIGIN
        1 atttactcta aacctgtgat tcctctgaat tattttcatt ttaaagaaat tgtatttgtt
       61 aaatatgtac tacaaactta gtagttggaa gggctaattc actcccaaag aagacaagat
      121 atccttgatc tgtggatcta ccacacacaa ggctacttcc ctgattagca gaactacaca
      181 ccagggccag gggtcagata tccactgacc tttggatggt gctacaagct agtaccagtt
      241 gagccagata aggtagaaga ggccaataaa ggagagaaca ccagcttgtt acaccctgtg
      301 agcctgcatg ggatggatga cccggagaga gaagtgttag agtggaggtt tgacagccgc
      361 ctagcatttc atcacgtggc ccgagagctg catccggagt acttcaagaa ctgctgatat
      421 cgagcttgct acaagggact ttccgctggg gactttccag ggaggcgtgg cctgggcggg
      481 actggggagt ggcgagccct cagatcctgc atataagcag ctgctttttg cctgtactgg
      541 gtctctctgg ttagaccaga tctgagcctg ggagctctct ggctaactag ggaacccact
      601 gcttaagcct caataaagct tgccttgagt gcttcaagta gtgtgtgccc gtctgttgtg
      661 tgactctggt aactagagat ccctcagacc cttttagtca gtgtggaaaa tctctagcag
      721 tggcgcccga acagggactt gaaagcgaaa gggaaaccag aggagctctc tcgacgcagg
      781 actcggcttg ctgaagcgcg cacggcaaga ggcgaggggc ggcgactggt gagtacgcca
      841 aaaattttga ctagcggagg ctagaaggag agagatgggt gcgagagcgt cagtattaag
      901 cgggggagaa ttagatcgcg atgggaaaaa attcggttaa ggccaggggg aaagaaaaaa
      961 tataaattaa aacatatagt atgggcaagc agggagctag aacgattcgc agttaatcct
     1021 ggcctgttag aaacatcaga aggctgtaga caaatactgg gacagctaca accatccctt
     1081 cagacaggat cagaagaact tagatcatta tataatacag tagcaaccct ctattgtgtg
     1141 catcaaagga tagagataaa agacaccaag gaagctttag acaagataga ggaagagcaa
     1201 aacaaaagta agaccaccgc acagcaagcg gccgctgatc ttcagacctg gaggaggaga
     1261 tatgagggac aattggagaa gtgaattata taaatataaa gtagtaaaaa ttgaaccatt
     1321 aggagtagca cccaccaagg caaagagaag agtggtgcag agagaaaaaa gagcagtggg
     1381 aataggagct ttgttccttg ggttcttggg agcagcagga agcactatgg gcgcagcgtc
     1441 aatgacgctg acggtacagg ccagacaatt attgtctggt atagtgcagc agcagaacaa
     1501 tttgctgagg gctattgagg cgcaacagca tctgttgcaa ctcacagtct ggggcatcaa
     1561 gcagctccag gcaagaatcc tggctgtgga aagataccta aaggatcaac agctcctggg
     1621 gatttggggt tgctctggaa aactcatttg caccactgct gtgccttgga atgctagttg
     1681 gagtaataaa tctctggaac agatttggaa tcacacgacc tggatggagt gggacagaga
     1741 aattaacaat tacacaagct taatacactc cttaattgaa gaatcgcaaa accagcaaga
     1801 aaagaatgaa caagaattat tggaattaga taaatgggca agtttgtgga attggtttaa
     1861 cataacaaat tggctgtggt atataaaatt attcataatg atagtaggag gcttggtagg
     1921 tttaagaata gtttttgctg tactttctat agtgaataga gttaggcagg gatattcacc
     1981 attatcgttt cagacccacc tcccaacccc gaggggaccc gacaggcccg aaggaataga
     2041 agaagaaggt ggagagagag acagagacag atccattcga ttagtgaacg gatctcgacg
     2101 gtatcgatca cgagactagc ctcgaccatc gatgtcgacg ataagctttg caaagatgga
     2161 taaagtttta aacagagagg aatctttgca gctaatggac cttctaggtc ttgaaaggag
     2221 tgggaattgg ctccggtgcc cgtcagtggg cagagcgcac atcgcccaca gtccccgaga
     2281 agttgggggg aggggtcggc aattgaaccg gtgcctagag aaggtggcgc ggggtaaact
     2341 gggaaagtga tgtcgtgtac tggctccgcc tttttcccga gggtggggga gaaccgtata
     2401 taagtgcagt agtcgccgtg aacgttcttt ttcgcaacgg gtttgccgcc agaacacagg
     2461 taagtgccgt gtgtggttcc cgcgggcctg gcctctttac gggttatggc ccttgcgtgc
     2521 cttgaattac ttccacctgg ctgcagtacg tgattcttga tcccgagctt cgggttggaa
     2581 gtgggtggga gagttcgagg ccttgcgctt aaggagcccc ttcgcctcgt gcttgagttg
     2641 aggcctggcc tgggcgctgg ggccgccgcg tgcgaatctg gtggcacctt cgcgcctgtc
     2701 tcgctgcttt cgataagtct ctagccattt aaaatttttg atgacctgct gcgacgcttt
     2761 ttttctggca agatagtctt gtaaatgcgg gccaagatct gcacactggt atttcggttt
     2821 ttggggccgc gggcggcgac ggggcccgtg cgtcccagcg cacatgttcg gcgaggcggg
     2881 gcctgcgagc gcggccaccg agaatcggac gggggtagtc tcaagctggc cggcctgctc
     2941 tggtgcctgg cctcgcgccg ccgtgtatcg ccccgccctg ggcggcaagg ctggcccggt
     3001 cggcaccagt tgcgtgagcg gaaagatggc cgcttcccgg ccctgctgca gggagctcaa
     3061 aatggaggac gcggcgctcg ggagagcggg cgggtgagtc acccacacaa aggaaaaggg
     3121 cctttccgtc ctcagccgtc gcttcatgtg actccacgga gtaccgggcg ccgtccaggc
     3181 acctcgatta gttctcgagc ttttggagta cgtcgtcttt aggttggggg gaggggtttt
     3241 atgcgatgga gtttccccac actgagtggg tggagactga agttaggcca gcttggcact
     3301 tgatgtaatt ctccttggaa tttgcccttt ttgagtttgg atcttggttc attctcaagc
     3361 ctcagacagt ggttcaaagt ttttttcttc catttcaggt gtcgtgagga atttcgacat
     3421 ttaaatttaa ttaatctcga cggtatcggt taacttttaa aagaaaaggg gggattgggg
     3481 ggtacagtgc aggggaaaga atagtagaca taatagcaac agacatacaa actaaagaat
     3541 tacaaaaaca aattacaaaa attcaaaatt ttatcgatca cgagactagc ctcgaggttt
     3601 aaacccggga gcaggcacat ggctttgaac tcagggtcac caccagctat tggaccttac
     3661 tatgaaaacc atggatacca accggaaaac ccctatcccg cacagcccac tgtggtcccc
     3721 actgtctacg aggtgcatcc ggctcagtac tacccgtccc ccgtgcccca gtacgccccg
     3781 agggtcctga cgcaggcttc caaccccgtc gtctgcacgc agcccaaatc cccatccggg
     3841 acagtgtgca cctcaaagac taagaaagca ctgtgcatca ccttgaccct ggggaccttc
     3901 ctcgtgggag ctgcgctggc cgctggccta ctctggaagt tcatgggcag caagtgctcc
     3961 aactctggga tagagtgcga ctcctcaggt acctgcatca acccctctaa ctggtgtgat
     4021 ggcgtgtcac actgccccgg cggggaggac gagaatcggt gtgttcgcct ctacggacca
     4081 aacttcatcc ttcaggtgta ctcatctcag aggaagtcct ggcaccctgt gtgccaagac
     4141 gactggaacg agaactacgg gcgggcggcc tgcagggaca tgggctataa gaataatttt
     4201 tactctagcc aaggaatagt ggatgacagc ggatccacca gctttatgaa actgaacaca
     4261 agtgccggca atgtcgatat ctataaaaaa ctgtaccaca gtgatgcctg ttcttcaaaa
     4321 gcagtggttt ctttacgctg tatagcctgc ggggtcaact tgaactcaag ccgccagagc
     4381 aggatcgtgg gcggcgagag cgcgctcccg ggggcctggc cctggcaggt cagcctgcac
     4441 gtccagaacg tccacgtgtg cggaggctcc atcatcaccc ccgagtggat cgtgacagcc
     4501 gcccactgcg tggaaaaacc tcttaacaat ccatggcatt ggacggcatt tgcggggatt
     4561 ttgagacaat ctttcatgtt ctatggagcc ggataccaag tagaaaaagt gatttctcat
     4621 ccaaattatg actccaagac caagaacaat gacattgcgc tgatgaagct gcagaagcct
     4681 ctgactttca acgacctagt gaaaccagtg tgtctgccca acccaggcat gatgctgcag
     4741 ccagaacagc tctgctggat ttccgggtgg ggggccaccg aggagaaagg gaagacctca
     4801 gaagtgctga acgctgccaa ggtgcttctc attgagacac agagatgcaa cagcagatat
     4861 gtctatgaca acctgatcac accagccatg atctgtgccg gcttcctgca ggggaacgtc
     4921 gattcttgcc agggtgacag tggagggcct ctggtcactt cgaagaacaa tatctggtgg
     4981 ctgatagggg atacaagctg gggttctggc tgtgccaaag cttacagacc aggagtgtac
     5041 gggaatgtga tggtattcac ggactggatt tatcgacaaa tgagggcaga cggctaggga
     5101 tccatatgcg gaccgtacgt actagtggcc acggctgatc atacgggctg caggaattcc
     5161 gccccccccc ccctaacgtt actggccgaa gccgcttgga ataaggccgg tgtgcgtttg
     5221 tctatatgtt attttccacc atattgccgt cttttggcaa tgtgagggcc cggaaacctg
     5281 gccctgtctt cttgacgagc attcctaggg gtctttcccc tctcgccaaa ggaatgcaag
     5341 gtctgttgaa tgtcgtgaag gaagcagttc ctctggaagc ttcttgaaga caaacaacgt
     5401 ctgtagcgac cctttgcagg cagcggaacc ccccacctgg cgacaggtgc ctctgcggcc
     5461 aaaagccacg tgtataagat acacctgcaa aggcggcaca accccagtgc cacgttgtga
     5521 gttggatagt tgtggaaaga gtcaaatggc tctcctcaag cgtattcaac aaggggctga
     5581 aggatgccca gaaggtaccc cattgtatgg gatctgatct ggggcctcgg tgcacatgct
     5641 ttacatgtgt ttagtcgagg ttaaaaaacg tctaggcccc ccgaaccacg gggacgtggt
     5701 tttcctttga aaaacacgat gataatacca tgaccgagta caagcccacg gtgcgcctcg
     5761 ccacccgcga cgacgtcccc agggccgtac gcaccctcgc cgccgcgttc gccgactacc
     5821 ccgccacgcg ccacaccgtc gatccggacc gccacatcga gcgggtcacc gagctgcaag
     5881 aactcttcct cacgcgcgtc gggctcgaca tcggcaaggt gtgggtcgcg gacgacggcg
     5941 ccgcggtggc ggtctggacc acgccggaga gcgtcgaagc gggggcggtg ttcgccgaga
     6001 tcggcccgcg catggccgag ttgagcggtt cccggctggc cgcgcagcaa cagatggaag
     6061 gcctcctggc gccgcaccgg cccaaggagc ccgcgtggtt cctggccacc gtcggcgtct
     6121 cgcccgacca ccagggcaag ggtctgggca gcgccgtcgt gctccccgga gtggaggcgg
     6181 ccgagcgcgc cggggtgccc gccttcctgg agacctccgc gccccgcaac ctccccttct
     6241 acgagcggct cggcttcacc gtcaccgccg acgtcgaggt gcccgaagga ccgcgcacct
     6301 ggtgcatgac ccgcaagccc ggtgcctgac gggcgcgtct ggaacttcga attcgatatc
     6361 aagcttatcg cgataccgtc gacctcgagg gaattccgat aatcaacctc tggattacaa
     6421 aatttgtgaa agattgactg gtattcttaa ctatgttgct ccttttacgc tatgtggata
     6481 cgctgcttta atgcctttgt atcatgctat tgcttcccgt atggctttca ttttctcctc
     6541 cttgtataaa tcctggttgc tgtctcttta tgaggagttg tggcccgttg tcaggcaacg
     6601 tggcgtggtg tgcactgtgt ttgctgacgc aacccccact ggttggggca ttgccaccac
     6661 ctgtcagctc ctttccggga ctttcgcttt ccccctccct attgccacgg cggaactcat
     6721 cgccgcctgc cttgcccgct gctggacagg ggctcggctg ttgggcactg acaattccgt
     6781 ggtgttgtcg gggaagctga cgtcctttcc atggctgctc gcctgtgttg ccacctggat
     6841 tctgcgcggg acgtccttct gctacgtccc ttcggccctc aatccagcgg accttccttc
     6901 ccgcggcctg ctgccggctc tgcggcctct tccgcgtctt cgccttcgcc ctcagacgag
     6961 tcggatctcc ctttgggccg cctccccgca tcgggaattc gagctcggta cctttaagac
     7021 caatgactta caaggcagct gtagatctta gccacttttt aaaagaaaag gggggactgg
     7081 aagggctaat tcactcccaa cgaagacaag atgggatcaa ttcaccatgg gaataacttc
     7141 gtatagcata cattatacga agttatgctg ctttttgctt gtactgggtc tctctggtta
     7201 gaccagatct gagcctggga gctctctggc taactaggga acccactgct taagcctcaa
     7261 taaagcttgc cttgagtgct tcaagtagtg tgtgcccgtc tgttgtgtga ctctggtaac
     7321 tagagatccc tcagaccctt ttagtcagtg tggaaaatct ctagcagcat ctagaattaa
     7381 ttccgtgtat tctatagtgt cacctaaatc gtatgtgtat gatacataag gttatgtatt
     7441 aattgtagcc gcgttctaac gacaatatgt acaagcctaa ttgtgtagca tctggcttac
     7501 tgaagcagac cctatcatct ctctcgtaaa ctgccgtcag agtcggtttg gttggacgaa
     7561 ccttctgagt ttctggtaac gccgtcccgc acccggaaat ggtcagcgaa ccaatcagca
     7621 gggtcatcgc tagccagatc ctctacgccg gacgcatcgt ggccggcatc accggcgcca
     7681 caggtgcggt tgctggcgcc tatatcgccg acatcaccga tggggaagat cgggctcgcc
     7741 acttcgggct catgagcgct tgtttcggcg tgggtatggt ggcaggcccc gtggccgggg
     7801 gactgttggg cgccatctcc ttgcatgcac cattccttgc ggcggcggtg ctcaacggcc
     7861 tcaacctact actgggctgc ttcctaatgc aggagtcgca taagggagag cgtcgaatgg
     7921 tgcactctca gtacaatctg ctctgatgcc gcatagttaa gccagccccg acacccgcca
     7981 acacccgctg acgcgccctg acgggcttgt ctgctcccgg catccgctta cagacaagct
     8041 gtgaccgtct ccgggagctg catgtgtcag aggttttcac cgtcatcacc gaaacgcgcg
     8101 agacgaaagg gcctcgtgat acgcctattt ttataggtta atgtcatgat aataatggtt
     8161 tcttagacgt caggtggcac ttttcgggga aatgtgcgcg gaacccctat ttgtttattt
     8221 ttctaaatac attcaaatat gtatccgctc atgagacaat aaccctgata aatgcttcaa
     8281 taatattgaa aaaggaagag tatgagtatt caacatttcc gtgtcgccct tattcccttt
     8341 tttgcggcat tttgccttcc tgtttttgct cacccagaaa cgctggtgaa agtaaaagat
     8401 gctgaagatc agttgggtgc acgagtgggt tacatcgaac tggatctcaa cagcggtaag
     8461 atccttgaga gttttcgccc cgaagaacgt tttccaatga tgagcacttt taaagttctg
     8521 ctatgtggcg cggtattatc ccgtattgac gccgggcaag agcaactcgg tcgccgcata
     8581 cactattctc agaatgactt ggttgagtac tcaccagtca cagaaaagca tcttacggat
     8641 ggcatgacag taagagaatt atgcagtgct gccataacca tgagtgataa cactgcggcc
     8701 aacttacttc tgacaacgat cggaggaccg aaggagctaa ccgctttttt gcacaacatg
     8761 ggggatcatg taactcgcct tgatcgttgg gaaccggagc tgaatgaagc cataccaaac
     8821 gacgagcgtg acaccacgat gcctgtagca atggcaacaa cgttgcgcaa actattaact
     8881 ggcgaactac ttactctagc ttcccggcaa caattaatag actggatgga ggcggataaa
     8941 gttgcaggac cacttctgcg ctcggccctt ccggctggct ggtttattgc tgataaatct
     9001 ggagccggtg agcgtgggtc tcgcggtatc attgcagcac tggggccaga tggtaagccc
     9061 tcccgtatcg tagttatcta cacgacgggg agtcaggcaa ctatggatga acgaaataga
     9121 cagatcgctg agataggtgc ctcactgatt aagcattggt aactgtcaga ccaagtttac
     9181 tcatatatac tttagattga tttaaaactt catttttaat ttaaaaggat ctaggtgaag
     9241 atcctttttg ataatctcat gaccaaaatc ccttaacgtg agttttcgtt ccactgagcg
     9301 tcagaccccg tagaaaagat caaaggatct tcttgagatc ctttttttct gcgcgtaatc
     9361 tgctgcttgc aaacaaaaaa accaccgcta ccagcggtgg tttgtttgcc ggatcaagag
     9421 ctaccaactc tttttccgaa ggtaactggc ttcagcagag cgcagatacc aaatactgtt
     9481 cttctagtgt agccgtagtt aggccaccac ttcaagaact ctgtagcacc gcctacatac
     9541 ctcgctctgc taatcctgtt accagtggct gctgccagtg gcgataagtc gtgtcttacc
     9601 gggttggact caagacgata gttaccggat aaggcgcagc ggtcgggctg aacggggggt
     9661 tcgtgcacac agcccagctt ggagcgaacg acctacaccg aactgagata cctacagcgt
     9721 gagctatgag aaagcgccac gcttcccgaa gggagaaagg cggacaggta tccggtaagc
     9781 ggcagggtcg gaacaggaga gcgcacgagg gagcttccag ggggaaacgc ctggtatctt
     9841 tatagtcctg tcgggtttcg ccacctctga cttgagcgtc gatttttgtg atgctcgtca
     9901 ggggggcgga gcctatggaa aaacgccagc aacgcggcct ttttacggtt cctggccttt
     9961 tgctggcctt ttgctcacat gttctttcct gcgttatccc ctgattctgt ggataaccgt
    10021 attaccgcct ttgagtgagc tgataccgct cgccgcagcc gaacgaccga gcgcagcgag
    10081 tcagtgagcg aggaagcgga agagcgccca atacgcaaac cgcctctccc cgcgcgttgg
    10141 ccgattcatt aatgcagctg tggaatgtgt gtcagttagg gtgtggaaag tccccaggct
    10201 ccccagcagg cagaagtatg caaagcatgc atctcaatta gtcagcaacc aggtgtggaa
    10261 agtccccagg ctccccagca ggcagaagta tgcaaagcat gcatctcaat tagtcagcaa
    10321 ccatagtccc gcccctaact ccgcccatcc cgcccctaac tccgcccagt tccgcccatt
    10381 ctccgcccca tggctgacta atttttttta tttatgcaga ggccgaggcc gcctcggcct
    10441 ctgagctatt ccagaagtag tgaggaggct tttttggagg cctaggcttt tgcaaaaagc
    10501 ttggacacaa gacaggcttg cgagatatgt ttgagaatac cactttatcc cgcgtcaggg
    10561 agaggcagtg cgtaaaaaga cgcggactca tgtgaaatac tggtttttag tgcgccagat
    10621 ctctataatc tcgcgcaacc tattttcccc tcgaacactt tttaagccgt agataaacag
    10681 gctgggacac ttcacatgag cgaaaaatac atcgtcacct gggacatgtt gcagatccat
    10741 gcacgtaaac tcgcaagccg actgatgcct tctgaacaat ggaaaggcat tattgccgta
    10801 agccgtggcg gtctgtaccg ggtgcgttac tggcgcgtga actgggtatt cgtcatgtcg
    10861 ataccgtttg tatttccagc tacgatcacg acaaccagcg cgagcttaaa gtgctgaaac
    10921 gcgcagaagg cgatggcgaa ggcttcatcg ttattgatga cctggtggat accggtggta
    10981 ctgcggttgc gattcgtgaa atgtatccaa aagcgcactt tgtcaccatc ttcgcaaaac
    11041 cggctggtcg tccgctggtt gatgactatg ttgttgatat cccgcaagat acctggattg
    11101 aacagccgtg ggatatgggc gtcgtattcg tcccgccaat ctccggtcgc taatcttttc
    11161 aacgcctggc actgccgggc gttgttcttt ttaacttcag gcgggttaca atagtttcca
    11221 gtaagtattc tggaggctgc atccatgaca caggcaaacc tgagcgaaac cctgttcaaa
    11281 ccccgcttta aacatcctga aacctcgacg ctagtccgcc gctttaatca cggcgcacaa
    11341 ccgcctgtgc agtcggccct tgatggtaaa accatccctc actggtatcg catgattaac
    11401 cgtctgatgt ggatctggcg cggcattgac ccacgcgaaa tcctcgacgt ccaggcacgt
    11461 attgtgatga gcgatgccga acgtaccgac gatgatttat acgatacggt gattggctac
    11521 cgtggcggca actggattta tgagtgggcc ccggatcttt gtgaaggaac cttacttctg
    11581 tggtgtgaca taattggaca aactacctac agagatttaa agctctaagg taaatataaa
    11641 atttttaagt gtataatgtg ttaaactact gattctaatt gtttgtgtat tttagattcc
    11701 aacctatgga actgatgaat gggagcagtg gtggaatgcc tttaatgagg aaaacctgtt
    11761 ttgctcagaa gaaatgccat ctagtgatga tgaggctact gctgactctc aacattctac
    11821 tcctccaaaa aagaagagaa aggtagaaga ccccaaggac tttccttcag aattgctaag
    11881 ttttttgagt catgctgtgt ttagtaatag aactcttgct tgctttgcta tttacaccac
    11941 aaaggaaaaa gctgcactgc tatacaagaa aattatggaa aaatattctg taacctttat
    12001 aagtaggcat aacagttata atcataacat actgtttttt cttactccac acaggcatag
    12061 agtgtctgct attaataact atgctcaaaa attgtgtacc tttagctttt taatttgtaa
    12121 aggggttaat aaggaatatt tgatgtatag tgccttgact agagatcata atcagccata
    12181 ccacatttgt agaggtttta cttgctttaa aaaacctccc acacctcccc ctgaacctga
    12241 aacataaaat gaatgcaatt gttgttgtta acttgtttat tgcagcttat aatggttaca
    12301 aataaagcaa tagcatcaca aatttcacaa ataaagcatt tttttcactg cattctagtt
    12361 gtggtttgtc caaactcatc aatgtatctt atcatgtctg gatcaactgg ataactcaag
    12421 ctaaccaaaa tcatcccaaa cttcccaccc cataccctat taccactgcc aattacctgt
    12481 ggtttc
//
