LOCUS       pWPI-IRES-Puro-A 12462 bp ss-DNA circular SYN 12-JUN-2020
DEFINITION  pWPI lentiviral system.
ACCESSION   -
KEYWORDS    -.
SOURCE
  ORGANISM  .
COMMENT     #497=(CWidgetStyle "Shape 4" 1 (LOGPEN 0 0 0) 1 1 (LOGBRUSH 2
            8388608 5) 0 0 0) #498=(CWidgetStyle "Shape 2" 1 (LOGPEN 0 0 0) 1 1
            (LOGBRUSH 0 128 0) 0 0 0) #499=(CWidgetStyle "Shape 0" 1 (LOGPEN 0 0
            0) 1 1 (LOGBRUSH 0 0 0) 0 0 0) #500=(CWidgetStyle "ORF" 1 (LOGPEN 0
            0 16384) 8 0 0 0 1 (LOGSHAPE 7 0.2 3.41182 2.86186 0.609808))
            #501=(CWidgetStyle "Line 4" 1 (LOGPEN 0 0 32768) 8 0 0 0 0)
            #502=(CWidgetStyle "Line 3" 1 (LOGPEN 0 0 16711680) 8 0 0 0 0)
            #503=(CWidgetStyle "Line 1" 1 (LOGPEN 0 0 16711680) 1 0 0 0 0)
            #504=(CWidgetStyle "Short Promoter" 1 (LOGPEN 0 0 128) 6 0 0 0 0)
            #505=(CWidgetStyle "Motif" 1 (LOGPEN 0 0 0) 1 0 0 0 0)
            #506=(CWidgetStyle "Line 0" 1 (LOGPEN 0 0 0) 8 0 0 0 0)
            #507=(CWidgetStyle "Void" 0 0 0 0 0) #508=(CWidgetStyle "General
            Label" 1 (LOGPEN 0 0 0) 1 0 1 (LOGFONT 0 0 0 0 400 0 0 0 0 3 2 1 18
            "Times New Roman") 0.91 0 1 3 "@T @N " 0) #509=(CWidgetStyle
            "Position" 1 (LOGPEN 0 0 0) 1 0 0 0 0) (LOGSHAPE 1 1.9 0 0 0))
            #491=(CWidgetStyle "Uniq RSite Label" 1 (LOGPEN 0 0 153) 1 0 1
            (LOGFONT 0 0 0 0 400 0 0 0 0 3 2 1 18 "Georgia") 0.555556 128 1 5
            "@N (@S)" 0) #492=(CWidgetStyle "Vanilla" 1 (LOGPEN 0 0 0) 1 1
            (LOGBRUSH 0 16777215 0) 1 (LOGFONT 0 0 0 0 400 0 0 0 0 7 48 2 18
            "Times New Roman") 0.8 0 1 2 "?" 0) #493=(CWidgetStyle "Mark 1" 0 0
            1 (LOGFONT 0 0 0 0 400 0 0 0 2 7 48 2 2 "Windings") 0.7 0 1 2 "?" 0)
            #494=(CWidgetStyle "Motif Label" 1 (LOGPEN 0 0 16744512) 1 0 1
            (LOGFONT 0 0 0 0 400 0 0 0 0 3 2 1 34 "Arial") 0.611111 8388608 1
            65535 "@N (@H)" 0) #495=(CWidgetStyle "Fragment Label 2" 1 (LOGPEN 0
            0 0) 1 0 1 (LOGFONT 0 0 0 0 400 0 0 0 0 3 2 1 49 "Courier New") 1.05
            0 1 48 "@F bp (molecule @L bp)" 0) #496=(CWidgetStyle "Fragment
            Label 1" 1 (LOGPEN 0 0 0) 1 0 1 (LOGFONT 0 0 0 0 400 0 0 0 0 3 2 1
            34 "Arial") 0.91 0 1 1 "Fragment of @N" 0) (LOGSHAPE 9 1 0.8 1.8 0))
            #517=(CWidgetStyle "CDS" 1 (LOGPEN 0 0 0) 1 1 (LOGBRUSH 2 39423 3) 0
            0 1 (LOGSHAPE 9 1 0.8 1.8 0)) #518=(CWidgetStyle "Label 2" 1 (LOGPEN
            0 0 4227264) 1 0 1 (LOGFONT 0 0 0 0 400 0 0 0 0 3 2 1 34 "Arial")
            0.944444 8388608 1 1 "@N" 0) #519=(CWidgetStyle "Label 3" 1 (LOGPEN
            0 0 8421376) 1 0 1 (LOGFONT 0 0 0 0 700 255 0 0 0 3 2 1 34 "Arial")
            0.833333 255 1 5 "@N (@S)" 0) #520=(CWidgetStyle "Label 4" 1 (LOGPEN
            0 0 8437824) 1 0 1 (LOGFONT 0 0 0 0 400 0 0 0 0 3 2 1 34 "Arial")
            0.722222 0 1 5 "@N (@S)" 0)) 0.164644 1.74233 0.164644 2.53336 (70
            (CShapeMapEntry 0 "Unique RSite" 1 "Uniq RSite Label") 67
            (CShapeMapEntry 0 "ORF" 0 "ORF Label")) 60.0567 60.0567 39 39 0.1
            -11076) 1 1 0 1 1 (mapper: 21.9564 -24.3774 60.0567 60.0567 0.01 10
            -1 10785 10785 1 0 0) #521=(CGroupWidget (CWidget 0 (0 0) 1 2 0 0
            Nil 0 100) (CObjectList #522=(CGroupWidget (CWidget 1 (0 0) 1 2 0 0
            Nil -2224 100) (CObjectList #510=(CWidgetStyle "Annotation" 0 0 1
            (LOGFONT 0 0 0 0 400 0 0 0 0 3 2 1 18 "Times New Roman") 0.91 0 0 0)
            #511=(CWidgetStyle "Position Label" 1 (LOGPEN 0 0 8388608) 1 0 1
            (LOGFONT 0 0 0 0 400 0 1 0 0 3 2 1 34 "Arial") 0.63 8388608 1 1 "@N"
            0) #512=(CWidgetStyle "Range" 1 (LOGPEN 0 0 0) 1 1 (LOGBRUSH 0
            16777215 0) 0 0 0) #513=(CWidgetStyle "Range Label" 1 (LOGPEN 0 0
            8388608) 1 0 1 (LOGFONT 0 0 0 0 400 0 1 0 0 3 2 1 34 "Arial") 0.63
            8388608 1 1 "@N" 0) #514=(CWidgetStyle "ORF Label" 1 (LOGPEN 0 0
            49216) 1 0 1 (LOGFONT 0 0 0 0 400 0 0 0 0 3 2 1 18 "Times New
            Roman") 0.611111 0 1 65535 "@N" 0) #515=(CWidgetStyle "CDS Label" 1
            (LOGPEN 0 0 4227264) 1 0 1 (LOGFONT 0 0 0 0 400 0 0 0 0 3 2 1 34
            "Arial") 0.555556 255 1 1 "@N" 0) #516=(CWidgetStyle "Shape 5" 1
            (LOGPEN 0 0 0) 3 1 (LOGBRUSH 0 16777113 0) 1 (LOGFONT 0 0 0 0 400 0
            0 0 0 7 48 2 50 "Arial") 0.9 0 0 1 "UthSI: 1 site") 2 4 "CCCGGG"
            "GGGCCC") #473=(CRSFolderPar (CFolderPar (CGroupPar (CParagraph
            92085696 (8 0) 1 1 1 0 178) (CObjectList #474=(CGroupPar (CParagraph
            0 (10 #101# 0) 1 2 2 0 180) (CObjectList #475=(CLinePar (CParagraph
            0 (1 #101# 1) 1 2 2 0 191) " N1: 5585 " 1))))) "XbaI: 1 site") 1 5
            "TCTAGA" "AGATCT") #476=(CRSFolderPar (CFolderPar (CGroupPar
            (CParagraph 92086176 (8 0) 1 1 1 0 178) (CObjectList)) "XhoI: 3
            sites") 1 5 "CTCGAG" "GAGCTC") #477=(CRSFolderPar (CFolderPar
            (CGroupPar (CParagraph 92086112 (8 0) 1 1 1 0 178)
            #468=(CRSFolderPar (CFolderPar (CGroupPar (CParagraph 92085472 (8 0)
            1 1 1 0 178) (CObjectList)) "TaqI: 29 sites") 1 3 "TCGA" "AGCT")
            #469=(CRSFolderPar (CFolderPar (CGroupPar (CParagraph 92085408 (8 0)
            1 1 1 0 178) (CObjectList)) "Tsp509I: 62 sites") 1 5 "NAATTN"
            "NTTAAN") #470=(CRSFolderPar (CFolderPar (CGroupPar (CParagraph
            92086304 (8 0) 1 1 1 0 178) (CObjectList #471=(CGroupPar (CParagraph
            0 (10 #100# 0) 1 2 2 0 180) (CObjectList #472=(CLinePar (CParagraph
            0 (1 #100# 1) 1 2 2 0 191) " N1: 3496 " 1))))) #482=(CWidgetStyle
            "Signal Label" 1 (LOGPEN 0 0 0) 1 0 1 (LOGFONT 0 0 0 0 700 0 0 0 0 3
            2 1 34 "Arial") 0.666667 0 1 1 "@N" 0) #483=(CWidgetStyle "Molecule
            Label 2" 0 0 1 (LOGFONT 0 0 0 0 400 0 0 0 0 3 2 1 18 "Georgia")
            0.555556 0 1 16 "@L bp" 0) #484=(CWidgetStyle "Molecule Label 1" 0 0
            1 (LOGFONT 0 0 0 0 400 0 0 0 0 3 2 1 34 "Verdana") 0.833333 0 1 1
            "@N" 0) #485=(CWidgetStyle "Shape 3" 1 (LOGPEN 0 0 3355545) 1 1
            (LOGBRUSH 0 6724095 0) 0 0 1 (LOGSHAPE 9 1 0.8 1.8 0))
            #486=(CWidgetStyle "Shape 1" 1 (LOGPEN 0 0 6723840) 1 1 (LOGBRUSH 0
            10079334 0) 0 0 1 (LOGSHAPE 9 1 0.8 1.8 0)) #487=(CWidgetStyle
            "Axis" 1 (LOGPEN 0 0 10079436) 2 1 (LOGBRUSH 0 13434879 0) 0 0 1
            (LOGSHAPE 10 1 0 0 0)) #488=(CWidgetStyle "Line 2" 1 (LOGPEN 0 0
            6723840) 8 0 0 0 1 (LOGSHAPE 1 1.9 0 0 0)) #489=(CWidgetStyle
            "RSite" 1 (LOGPEN 0 0 10053171) 8 0 0 0 1 (LOGSHAPE 1 1.9 0 0 0))
            #490=(CWidgetStyle "Short Signal" 1 (LOGPEN 0 0 13395507) 10 0 0 0 1
            (CObjectList #478=(CGroupPar (CParagraph 0 (10 #103# 0) 1 2 2 0 180)
            (CObjectList #479=(CLinePar (CParagraph 0 (1 #103# 1) 1 2 2 0 191) "
            N1: 3495 " 1))))) "XmaI: 1 site") 1 5 "CCCGGG" "GGGCCC")
            #480=(CRSFolderPar (CFolderPar (CGroupPar (CParagraph 92083744 (8 0)
            1 1 1 0 178) (CObjectList)) "ZraI: 4 sites") 3 3 "GACGTC"
            "CTGCAG"))) "Restriction/Methylation Map: (no more than 1 site)"))))
            (CGraphView (CWStyleSheet (CObjectList #481=(CWidgetStyle "RSite
            Label" 1 (LOGPEN 0 0 13408563) 1 0 1 (LOGFONT 0 0 0 0 400 0 0 0 0 3
            2 1 18 "Georgia") 0.555556 0 1 5 "@N (@S)" 0) (LOGFONT 69 26 0 0 700
            0 0 0 0 3 2 1 34 "Arial") 1.74233 0.666667 0 "truncHIV-1 3 LTR" "@N"
            1 10.0105 12.1963 0 -10 7.14325 1.11561 #540#) #542=(CWideArrow
            (CWideLine (CWidget 0 (3 #106# 0) 1 2 0 0 #486# 63308450 100)
            (LOGPEN 0 0 6723840) 1 (LOGBRUSH 0 10079334 0) 0.835356 5.90383
            6.00911 1 0.082322) 0.8 1.8 0) #543=(CLabel (CWidget 0 (0 0) 1 2 0 0
            #482# 63446792 100) (LOGPEN 0 0 0) 1 (LOGFONT 69 26 0 0 700 0 0 0 0
            3 2 1 34 "Arial") 1.74233 0.666667 0 "HIV-1 5 LTR" "@N" 1 11.5273
            10.454 0 -10 4.97863 1.11561 #542#) #544=(CScratch (CWidget 0 (3
            #107# 0) 1 2 0 0 #490# 706 100) 0.082322) 0.8 1.8 0) #538=(CLabel
            (CWidget 0 (0 0) 1 2 0 0 #482# 2188 100) (LOGPEN 0 0 0) 1 (LOGFONT
            69 26 0 0 700 0 0 0 0 3 2 1 34 "Arial") 1.74233 0.666667 0 "WPRE"
            "@N" 1 6.15865 -36.5889 0 -10 2.7474 1.11561 #537#)) (CObjectList))
            #539=(CGroupWidget (CWidget 21 (7 21 0) 1 2 0 0 Nil -2329 100)
            (CObjectList #540=(CWideArrow (CWideLine (CWidget 0 (3 #105# 0) 1 2
            0 0 #486# 99149264 100) (LOGPEN 0 0 6723840) 1 (LOGBRUSH 0 10079334
            0) 1 5.90383 6.00911 1 0.082322) 0.8 1.8 0) #541=(CLabel (CWidget 0
            (0 0) 1 2 0 0 #482# 1371 100) (LOGPEN 0 0 0) 1 #548=(CScratch
            (CWidget 0 (3 #111# 0) 1 2 0 0 #490# 1531 100) (LOGPEN 0 12
            13395507) 10 1 4.32579 1.9 0.082322 1) #549=(CLabel (CWidget 0 (0 0)
            1 2 0 0 #482# 62672224 100) (LOGPEN 0 0 0) 1 (LOGFONT 69 26 0 0 700
            0 0 0 0 3 2 1 34 "Arial") 1.74233 0.666667 0 "cPPT" "@N" 1 13.7562
            -5.22699 0 -10 2.28118 1.11561 #548#) #550=(CWideArrow (CWideLine
            (CWidget 0 (3 #112# 0) 1 2 0 0 #486# 99149606 100) (LOGPEN 0 0
            6723840) 1 (LOGBRUSH 0 10079334 0) 1 3.86628 4.19376 1 0.082322) 0.8
            1.8 0) #551=(CLabel (CWidget 0 (0 0) 1 2 0 0 #482# 0 100) (LOGPEN 0
            0 0) 1 (LOGFONT 69 26 0 0 700 0 0 0 0 3 2 1 34 "Arial") 1.74233
            0.666667 0 "IRES" "@N" 1 (LOGPEN 0 12 13395507) 10 1 5.83985 1.9
            0.082322 1) #545=(CLabel (CWidget 0 (0 0) 1 2 0 0 #482# 2081718713
            100) (LOGPEN 0 0 0) 1 (LOGFONT 69 26 0 0 700 0 0 0 0 3 2 1 34
            "Arial") 1.74233 0.666667 0 "HIV-1 psi pack" "@N" 1 13.7346 8.71165
            0 -10 5.97768 1.11561 #544#) #546=(CWideArrow (CWideLine (CWidget 0
            (3 #109# 0) 1 2 0 0 #486# 62521980 100) (LOGPEN 0 0 6723840) 1
            (LOGBRUSH 0 10079334 0) 0.835356 5.3815 5.51761 1 0.082322) 0.8 1.8
            0) #547=(CLabel (CWidget 0 (0 0) 1 2 0 0 #482# 0 100) (LOGPEN 0 0 0)
            1 (LOGFONT 69 26 0 0 700 0 0 0 0 3 2 1 34 "Arial") 1.74233 0.666667
            0 "RRE" "@N" 1 13.5098 5.22699 0 -10 1.98146 1.11561 #546#)
            #528=(CWideArrow (CWideLine (CWidget 0 (3 #108# 0) 1 2 0 0 #485# 0
            100) (LOGPEN 0 0 3355545) 1 (LOGBRUSH 0 6724095 0) 1 5.08951 5.58857
            1 0.082322) 0.8 1.8 0) #529=(CLabel (CWidget 0 (0 0) 1 2 0 0 #482#
            268889064 100) (LOGPEN 0 0 0) 1 (LOGFONT 69 26 0 0 700 0 0 0 0 3 2 1
            34 "Arial") 1.74233 0.666667 0 "ORF frame 2" "@N" 1 15.7683 3.48466
            0 -10 5.26169 1.11561 #528#) #530=(CWideArrow (CWideLine (CWidget 0
            (3 #124# 0) 1 2 0 0 #485# 99148810 100) (LOGPEN 0 0 3355545) 1
            (LOGBRUSH 0 6724095 0) 1 1.98287 2.48368 1 0.082322) 0.8 1.8 0)
            #531=(CLabel #523=(CAxis (CWideLine (CWidget 0 (0 0) 1 2 0 0 #487#
            92740860 0) (LOGPEN 0 2 10079436) 2 (LOGBRUSH 0 13434879 0) 1
            6.27477 6.27277 1 0.0214037) 0.0581658) #524=(CLabel (CWidget 1001
            (0 0) 1 2 0 0 #484# 4214 100) (LOGPEN 0 0 153) 1 (LOGFONT 87 33 0 0
            400 0 0 0 0 3 2 1 34 "Verdana") 1.74233 0.833333 0 "pWPI IRES Bla
            AK" "@N" 1 0 0.871165 0 -10 9.70749 1.46528 Nil) #525=(CLabel
            (CWidget 1002 (0 0) 1 2 0 0 #483# 4959 100) (LOGPEN 0 0 153) 1
            (LOGFONT 57 21 0 0 400 0 0 0 0 3 2 1 18 "Georgia") 1.74233 0.555556
            0 "10785 bp" "@L bp" 16 0 -0.871165 0 -10.8 3.5966 0.932452 Nil))
            (CObjectList)) #526=(CGroupWidget (CWidget 10 (6 0) 1 2 0 0 Nil
            -2538 100) (CObjectList #527=(CGroupWidget (CWidget 4 (7 4 0) 1 2 0
            0 Nil -1701 100) (CObjectList (CWideLine (CWidget 0 (3 #139# 0) 1 2
            0 0 #485# 63242800 100) (LOGPEN 0 0 3355545) 1 (LOGBRUSH 0 6724095
            0) 1 3.63246 3.86454 1 0.082322) 0.8 1.8 0) #535=(CLabel (CWidget 0
            (0 0) 1 2 0 0 #482# 0 100) (LOGPEN 0 0 0) 1 (LOGFONT 69 26 0 0 700 0
            0 0 0 3 2 1 34 "Arial") 1.74233 0.666667 0 "blasticidin resistance"
            "@N" 1 13.4697 -31.3619 0 -10 8.79169 1.11561 #534#)) (CObjectList))
            #536=(CGroupWidget (CWidget 9 (7 9 0) 1 2 0 0 Nil -3061 100)
            (CObjectList #537=(CWideArrow (CWideLine (CWidget 0 (3 #114# 0) 1 2
            0 0 #497# 99149004 100) (LOGPEN 0 0 0) 1 (LOGBRUSH 2 8388608 5) 1
            3.24333 3.58825 1 (CWidget 0 (0 0) 1 2 0 0 #482# 2188 100) (LOGPEN 0
            0 0) 1 (LOGFONT 69 26 0 0 700 0 0 0 0 3 2 1 34 "Arial") 1.74233
            0.666667 0 "ORF frame 3" "@N" 1 -16.0561 -1.74233 0 -10 5.26169
            1.11561 #530#) #532=(CWideArrow (CWideLine (CWidget 0 (3 #133# 0) 1
            2 0 0 #485# 62653014 100) (LOGPEN 0 0 3355545) 1 (LOGBRUSH 0 6724095
            0) 1 0.188457 0.464163 1 0.082322) 0.8 1.8 0) #533=(CLabel (CWidget
            0 (0 0) 1 2 0 0 #482# 2136765432 100) (LOGPEN 0 0 0) 1 (LOGFONT 69
            26 0 0 700 0 0 0 0 3 2 1 34 "Arial") 1.74233 0.666667 0 "ORF frame
            1" "@N" 1 -8.04783 19.1656 0 -10 5.26169 1.11561 #532#)
            #534=(CWideArrow (CObjectList #418=(CLinePar (CParagraph 0 (1 #64#
            1) 1 2 2 0 191) " N1: 5844 " 1))))) "NheI: 1 site") 1 5 "GCTAGC"
            "CGATCG") #419=(CRSFolderPar (CFolderPar (CGroupPar (CParagraph
            92073792 (8 0) 1 1 1 0 178) (CObjectList)) "NlaIII: 32 sites") 5 1
            "NCATGN" "NGTACN") #420=(CRSFolderPar (CFolderPar (CGroupPar
            (CParagraph 92073856 (8 0) 1 1 1 0 178) (CObjectList #421=(CGroupPar
            (CParagraph 0 (10 #66# 0) 1 2 2 0 180) (CObjectList #422=(CLinePar
            (CParagraph 0 (1 #66# 1) 1 2 2 0 (CGroupPar (CParagraph 92064000 (8
            0) 1 1 1 0 178) (CObjectList #413=(CGroupPar (CParagraph 0 (10 #62#
            0) 1 2 2 0 180) (CObjectList #414=(CLinePar (CParagraph 0 (1 #62# 1)
            1 2 2 0 191) " N1: 3517 " 1))))) "NdeI: 1 site") 2 4 "CATATG"
            "GTATAC") #415=(CRSFolderPar (CFolderPar (CGroupPar (CParagraph
            92060832 (8 0) 1 1 1 0 178) (CObjectList)) "NgoMIV: 3 sites") 1 5
            "GCCGGC" "CGGCCG") #416=(CRSFolderPar (CFolderPar (CGroupPar
            (CParagraph 92064672 (8 0) 1 1 1 0 178) (CObjectList #417=(CGroupPar
            (CParagraph 0 (10 #64# 0) 1 2 2 0 180) (CParagraph 0 (1 #69# 1) 1 2
            2 0 191) " N1: 3322 " 1))))) "PacI: 1 site") 5 3 "TTAATTAA"
            "AATTAATT") #428=(CRSFolderPar (CFolderPar (CGroupPar (CParagraph
            92075680 (8 0) 1 1 1 0 178) (CObjectList)) "PciI: 4 sites") 1 5
            "ACATGT" "TGTACA") #429=(CRSFolderPar (CFolderPar (CGroupPar
            (CParagraph 92076192 (8 0) 1 1 1 0 178) (CObjectList #430=(CGroupPar
            (CParagraph 0 (10 #71# 0) 1 2 2 0 180) (CObjectList #431=(CLinePar
            (CParagraph 0 (1 #71# 1) 1 2 2 0 191) " N1: 3491 " 1))))) "PmeI: 1
            site") 4 4 "GTTTAAAC" "CAAATTTG") #432=(CRSFolderPar 191) " N1: 1146
            " 1))))) "NotI: 1 site") 2 6 "GCGGCCGC" "CGCCGGCG")
            #423=(CRSFolderPar (CFolderPar (CGroupPar (CParagraph 92073920 (8 0)
            1 1 1 0 178) (CObjectList)) "NruI: 3 sites") 3 3 "TCGCGA" "AGCGCT")
            #424=(CRSFolderPar (CFolderPar (CGroupPar (CParagraph 92074816 (8 0)
            1 1 1 0 178) (CObjectList)) "NsiI: 2 sites") 5 1 "ATGCAT" "TACGTA")
            #425=(CRSFolderPar (CFolderPar (CGroupPar (CParagraph 92078624 (8 0)
            1 1 1 0 178) (CObjectList #426=(CGroupPar (CParagraph 0 (10 #69# 0)
            1 2 2 0 180) (CObjectList #427=(CLinePar (CGroupPar (CParagraph
            92549352 (8 0) 1 1 1 0 178) (CObjectList)) "HpyCH4IV: 23 sites") 1 3
            "ACGT" "TGCA") #401=(CRSFolderPar (CFolderPar (CGroupPar (CParagraph
            92549392 (8 0) 1 1 1 0 178) (CObjectList)) "HpyCH4V: 51 sites") 2 2
            "TGCA" "ACGT") #402=(CRSFolderPar (CFolderPar (CGroupPar (CParagraph
            92058368 (8 0) 1 1 1 0 178) (CObjectList)) "KasI: 5 sites") 1 5
            "GGCGCC" "CCGCGG") #403=(CRSFolderPar (CFolderPar (CGroupPar
            (CParagraph 92056608 (8 0) 1 1 1 0 178) (CObjectList)) "KpnI: 2
            sites") 5 1 "GGTACC" "CCATGG") #404=(CRSFolderPar (CFolderPar
            (CGroupPar (CParagraph 92058752 (8 0) 1 1 1 0 178) (CObjectList))
            "HinP1I: 45 sites") 1 3 "GCGC" "CGCG") #397=(CRSFolderPar
            (CFolderPar (CGroupPar (CParagraph 92055008 (8 0) 1 1 1 0 178)
            (CObjectList)) "HpaI: 2 sites") 3 3 "GTTAAC" "CAATTG")
            #398=(CRSFolderPar (CFolderPar (CGroupPar (CParagraph 92055072 (8 0)
            1 1 1 0 178) (CObjectList)) "HpaII: 35 sites") 1 3 "CCGG" "GGCC")
            #399=(CRSFolderPar (CFolderPar (CGroupPar (CParagraph 92055712 (8 0)
            1 1 1 0 178) (CObjectList)) "HpyCH4I: 32 sites") 5 1 "NCATGN"
            "NGTACN") #400=(CRSFolderPar (CFolderPar (CGroupPar (CParagraph
            92083872 (8 0) 1 1 1 0 178) (CObjectList)) "MseI: 55 sites") 1 3
            "TTAA" "AATT") #409=(CRSFolderPar (CFolderPar (CGroupPar (CParagraph
            92058400 (8 0) 1 1 1 0 178) (CObjectList)) "NaeI: 3 sites") 3 3
            "GCCGGC" "CGGCCG") #410=(CRSFolderPar (CFolderPar (CGroupPar
            (CParagraph 92086784 (8 0) 1 1 1 0 178) (CObjectList)) "NarI: 5
            sites") 2 4 "GGCGCC" "CCGCGG") #411=(CRSFolderPar (CFolderPar
            (CGroupPar (CParagraph 92063808 (8 0) 1 1 1 0 178) (CObjectList))
            "NcoI: 4 sites") 1 5 "CCATGG" "GGTACC") #412=(CRSFolderPar
            (CFolderPar (CGroupPar (CParagraph 92056800 (8 0) 1 1 1 0 178)
            (CObjectList)) "MboI: 50 sites") 1 5 "NGATCN" "NCTAGN")
            #405=(CRSFolderPar (CFolderPar (CGroupPar (CParagraph 92057888 (8 0)
            1 1 1 0 178) (CObjectList)) "MfeI: 3 sites") 1 5 "CAATTG" "GTTAAC")
            #406=(CRSFolderPar (CFolderPar (CGroupPar (CParagraph 92057952 (8 0)
            1 1 1 0 178) (CObjectList)) "MluI: 0 sites") 1 5 "ACGCGT" "TGCGCA")
            #407=(CRSFolderPar (CFolderPar (CGroupPar (CParagraph 92083904 (8 0)
            1 1 1 0 178) (CObjectList)) "MscI: 2 sites") 3 3 "TGGCCA" "ACCGGT")
            #408=(CRSFolderPar (CFolderPar #454=(CGroupPar (CParagraph 0 (10
            #89# 0) 1 2 2 0 180) (CObjectList #455=(CLinePar (CParagraph 0 (1
            #89# 1) 1 2 2 0 191) " N1: 3531 " 1))))) "SnaBI: 1 site") 3 3
            "TACGTA" "ATGCAT") #456=(CRSFolderPar (CFolderPar (CGroupPar
            (CParagraph 92083936 (8 0) 1 1 1 0 178) (CObjectList #457=(CGroupPar
            (CParagraph 0 (10 #90# 0) 1 2 2 0 180) (CObjectList #458=(CLinePar
            (CParagraph 0 (1 #90# 1) 1 2 2 0 191) " N1: 3534 " 1))))) "SpeI: 1
            site") 1 5 "ACTAGT" "TGATCA") #459=(CRSFolderPar #449=(CRSFolderPar
            (CFolderPar (CGroupPar (CParagraph 92084032 (8 0) 1 1 1 0 178)
            (CObjectList)) "SfoI: 5 sites") 3 3 "GGCGCC" "CCGCGG")
            #450=(CRSFolderPar (CFolderPar (CGroupPar (CParagraph 92084000 (8 0)
            1 1 1 0 178) (CObjectList #451=(CGroupPar (CParagraph 0 (10 #88# 0)
            1 2 2 0 180) (CObjectList #452=(CLinePar (CParagraph 0 (1 #88# 1) 1
            2 2 0 191) " N1: 3497 " 1))))) "SmaI: 1 site") 3 3 "CCCGGG"
            "GGGCCC") #453=(CRSFolderPar (CFolderPar (CGroupPar (CParagraph
            92083968 (8 0) 1 1 1 0 178) (CObjectList (CFolderPar (CGroupPar
            (CParagraph 92085920 (8 0) 1 1 1 0 178) (CObjectList)) "StuI: 3
            sites") 3 3 "AGGCCT" "TCCGGA") #464=(CRSFolderPar (CFolderPar
            (CGroupPar (CParagraph 92085856 (8 0) 1 1 1 0 178) (CObjectList
            #465=(CGroupPar (CParagraph 0 (10 #96# 0) 1 2 2 0 180) (CObjectList
            #466=(CLinePar (CParagraph 0 (1 #96# 1) 1 2 2 0 191) " N1: 3313 "
            1))))) "SwaI: 1 site") 4 4 "ATTTAAAT" "TAAATTTA") #467=(CRSFolderPar
            (CFolderPar (CGroupPar (CParagraph 92085664 (8 0) 1 1 1 0 178)
            (CObjectList)) "TaiI: 23 sites") 5 1 "NACGTN" "NTGCAN") (CFolderPar
            (CGroupPar (CParagraph 92087040 (8 0) 1 1 1 0 178) (CObjectList))
            "SphI: 3 sites") 5 1 "GCATGC" "CGTACG") #460=(CRSFolderPar
            (CFolderPar (CGroupPar (CParagraph 92086976 (8 0) 1 1 1 0 178)
            (CObjectList)) "SrfI: 0 sites") 4 4 "GCCCGGGC" "CGGGCCCG")
            #461=(CRSFolderPar (CFolderPar (CGroupPar (CParagraph 92086368 (8 0)
            1 1 1 0 178) (CObjectList)) "Sse232I: 0 sites") 2 6 "CGCCGGCG"
            "GCGGCCGC") #462=(CRSFolderPar (CFolderPar (CGroupPar (CParagraph
            92086240 (8 0) 1 1 1 0 178) (CObjectList)) "SspI: 3 sites") 3 3
            "AATATT" "TTATAA") #463=(CRSFolderPar (CFolderPar (CGroupPar
            (CParagraph 92058688 (8 0) 1 1 1 0 178) (CObjectList)) "PstI: 4
            sites") 5 1 "CTGCAG" "GACGTC") #437=(CRSFolderPar (CFolderPar
            (CGroupPar (CParagraph 92084928 (8 0) 1 1 1 0 178) (CObjectList))
            "PvuI: 2 sites") 4 2 "CGATCG" "GCTAGC") #438=(CRSFolderPar
            (CFolderPar (CGroupPar (CParagraph 92087104 (8 0) 1 1 1 0 178)
            (CObjectList)) "PvuII: 4 sites") 3 3 "CAGCTG" "GTCGAC")
            #439=(CRSFolderPar (CFolderPar (CGroupPar (CParagraph 92086528 (8 0)
            1 1 1 0 178) (CObjectList)) "RsaI: 24 sites") 2 2 "GTAC" "CATG")
            #440=(CRSFolderPar (CFolderPar (CGroupPar (CParagraph 92077344 (8 0)
            1 1 1 0 178) (CObjectList)) "PmlI: 2 sites") 3 3 "CACGTG" "GTGCAC")
            #433=(CRSFolderPar (CFolderPar (CGroupPar (CParagraph 92077408 (8 0)
            1 1 1 0 178) (CObjectList)) "Ppu10I: 2 sites") 1 5 "ATGCAT"
            "TACGTA") #434=(CRSFolderPar (CFolderPar (CGroupPar (CParagraph
            92073600 (8 0) 1 1 1 0 178) (CObjectList)) "PsiI: 3 sites") 3 3
            "TTATAA" "AATATT") #435=(CRSFolderPar (CFolderPar (CGroupPar
            (CParagraph 92058720 (8 0) 1 1 1 0 178) (CObjectList)) "PspOMI: 3
            sites") 1 5 "GGGCCC" "CCCGGG") #436=(CRSFolderPar (CObjectList
            #445=(CLinePar (CParagraph 0 (1 #83# 1) 1 2 2 0 191) " N1: 3510 "
            1))))) "SbfI: 1 site") 6 2 "CCTGCAGG" "GGACGTCC") #446=(CRSFolderPar
            (CFolderPar (CGroupPar (CParagraph 92063744 (8 0) 1 1 1 0 178)
            (CObjectList)) "ScaI: 2 sites") 3 3 "AGTACT" "TCATGA")
            #447=(CRSFolderPar (CFolderPar (CGroupPar (CParagraph 92082496 (8 0)
            1 1 1 0 178) (CObjectList)) "SciI: 3 sites") 3 3 "CTCGAG" "GAGCTC")
            #448=(CRSFolderPar (CFolderPar (CGroupPar (CParagraph 92082624 (8 0)
            1 1 1 0 178) (CObjectList)) "SelI: 35 sites") 1 5 "NCGCGN" "NGCGCN")
            (CFolderPar (CGroupPar (CParagraph 92086656 (8 0) 1 1 1 0 178)
            (CObjectList)) "SacI: 6 sites") 5 1 "GAGCTC" "CTCGAG")
            #441=(CRSFolderPar (CFolderPar (CGroupPar (CParagraph 92086848 (8 0)
            1 1 1 0 178) (CObjectList)) "SacII: 3 sites") 4 2 "CCGCGG" "GGCGCC")
            #442=(CRSFolderPar (CFolderPar (CGroupPar (CParagraph 92086912 (8 0)
            1 1 1 0 178) (CObjectList)) "SalI: 2 sites") 1 5 "GTCGAC" "CAGCTG")
            #443=(CRSFolderPar (CFolderPar (CGroupPar (CParagraph 92063552 (8 0)
            1 1 1 0 178) (CObjectList #444=(CGroupPar (CParagraph 0 (10 #83# 0)
            1 2 2 0 180) (LOGFONT 57 21 0 0 400 0 0 0 0 3 2 1 18 "Georgia")
            1.74233 0.555556 128 "{\\i Fse}I (2824)" "@N (@S)" 5 15.74 0 0 -10
            4.36254 0.932452 #632#)) (CObjectList)) #634=(CGroupWidget (CWidget
            1 (10 #42# 0) 1 2 0 0 Nil -2956 100) (CObjectList #635=(CScratch
            (CWidget 1 (1 #42# 1) 1 2 0 0 #489# 0 100) (LOGPEN 0 8 10053171) 8 1
            2.15504 1.9 0.082322 1) #636=(CLabel (CWidget 0 (0 0) 1 2 0 0 #491#
            2130 100) (LOGPEN 0 0 153) 1 (LOGFONT 57 21 0 0 400 0 0 0 0 3 2 1 18
            "Georgia") 1.74233 0.555556 128 "{\\i Fsp}I (7081)" "@N (@S)" 5
            -15.801 0 0 -10 4.4791 0.932452 #635#)) (CObjectList))
            #637=(CGroupWidget (LOGPEN 0 8 10053171) 8 1 3.62024 1.9 0.082322 1)
            #630=(CLabel (CWidget 0 (0 0) 1 2 0 0 #491# 953 100) (LOGPEN 0 0
            153) 1 (LOGFONT 57 21 0 0 400 0 0 0 0 3 2 1 18 "Georgia") 1.74233
            0.555556 128 "{\\i Bst}BI (4562)" "@N (@S)" 5 9.86084 -33.1043 0 -10
            4.71221 0.932452 #629#)) (CObjectList)) #631=(CGroupWidget (CWidget
            1 (10 #41# 0) 1 2 0 0 Nil -654 100) (CObjectList #632=(CScratch
            (CWidget 1 (1 #41# 1) 1 2 0 0 #489# 0 100) (LOGPEN 0 8 10053171) 8 1
            4.63116 1.9 0.082322 1) #633=(CLabel (CWidget 0 (0 0) 1 2 0 0 #491#
            26804530 100) (LOGPEN 0 0 153) 1 0.082322 1) #642=(CLabel (CWidget 0
            (0 0) 1 2 0 0 #491# 3145 100) (LOGPEN 0 0 153) 1 (LOGFONT 57 21 0 0
            400 0 0 0 0 3 2 1 18 "Georgia") 1.74233 0.555556 128 "{\\i Nhe}I
            (5844)" "@N (@S)" 5 -8.76475 -12.1963 0 -10 4.59566 0.932452 #641#))
            (CObjectList)) #643=(CGroupWidget (CWidget 1 (10 #66# 0) 1 2 0 0 Nil
            -2747 100) (CObjectList #644=(CScratch (CWidget 1 (1 #66# 1) 1 2 0 0
            #489# 0 100) (LOGPEN 0 8 10053171) 8 1 5.60719 1.9 0.082322 1)
            #645=(CLabel (CWidget 0 (0 0) 1 2 0 0 #491# 2480 100) (LOGPEN 0 0
            153) 1 (LOGFONT 57 21 0 0 400 0 0 0 0 3 2 1 18 (CWidget 1 (10 #62#
            0) 1 2 0 0 Nil -2119 100) (CObjectList #638=(CScratch (CWidget 1 (1
            #62# 1) 1 2 0 0 #489# 0 100) (LOGPEN 0 8 10053171) 8 1 4.22807 1.9
            0.082322 1) #639=(CLabel (CWidget 0 (0 0) 1 2 0 0 #491# 2140953853
            100) (LOGPEN 0 0 153) 1 (LOGFONT 57 21 0 0 400 0 0 0 0 3 2 1 18
            "Georgia") 1.74233 0.555556 128 "{\\i Nde}I (3517)" "@N (@S)" 5
            15.4069 -20.908 0 -10 4.59566 0.932452 #638#)) (CObjectList))
            #640=(CGroupWidget (CWidget 1 (10 #64# 0) 1 2 0 0 Nil -3270 100)
            (CObjectList #641=(CScratch (CWidget 1 (1 #64# 1) 1 2 0 0 #489# 0
            100) (LOGPEN 0 8 10053171) 8 1 2.87456 1.9 (LOGPEN 0 8 10053171) 8 1
            2.87223 1.9 0.082322 1) #618=(CLabel (CWidget 0 (0 0) 1 2 0 0 #491#
            1708 100) (LOGPEN 0 0 153) 1 (LOGFONT 57 21 0 0 400 0 0 0 0 3 2 1 18
            "Georgia") 1.74233 0.555556 128 "{\\i Bmt}I (5848)" "@N (@S)" 5
            -11.4227 -10.454 0 -10 4.59566 0.932452 #617#)) (CObjectList))
            #619=(CGroupWidget (CWidget 1 (10 #20# 0) 1 2 0 0 Nil -1596 100)
            (CObjectList #620=(CScratch (CWidget 1 (1 #20# 1) 1 2 0 0 #489# 0
            100) (LOGPEN 0 8 10053171) 8 1 4.22226 1.9 0.082322 1) #621=(CLabel
            (CWidget 0 (0 0) 1 2 0 0 #491# 1315 100) (LOGPEN 0 0 153) 1
            (CObjectList)) #613=(CGroupWidget (CWidget 1 (10 #15# 0) 1 2 0 0 Nil
            -2852 100) (CObjectList #614=(CScratch (CWidget 1 (1 #15# 1) 1 2 0 0
            #489# 0 100) (LOGPEN 0 8 10053171) 8 1 4.20946 1.9 0.082322 1)
            #615=(CLabel (CWidget 0 (0 0) 1 2 0 0 #491# 0 100) (LOGPEN 0 0 153)
            1 (LOGFONT 57 21 0 0 400 0 0 0 0 3 2 1 18 "Georgia") 1.74233
            0.555556 128 "{\\i Bcl}I (3549)" "@N (@S)" 5 15.1962 -27.8773 0 -10
            4.24599 0.932452 #614#)) (CObjectList)) #616=(CGroupWidget (CWidget
            1 (10 #19# 0) 1 2 0 0 Nil -1492 100) (CObjectList #617=(CScratch
            (CWidget 1 (1 #19# 1) 1 2 0 0 #489# 0 100) #625=(CGroupWidget
            (CWidget 1 (10 #23# 0) 1 2 0 0 Nil -3584 100) (CObjectList
            #626=(CScratch (CWidget 1 (1 #23# 1) 1 2 0 0 #489# 0 100) (LOGPEN 0
            8 10053171) 8 1 2.9682 1.9 0.082322 1) #627=(CLabel (CWidget 0 (0 0)
            1 2 0 0 #491# 1746 100) (LOGPEN 0 0 153) 1 (LOGFONT 57 21 0 0 400 0
            0 0 0 3 2 1 18 "Georgia") 1.74233 0.555556 128 "{\\i Bsr}GI (5683)"
            "@N (@S)" 5 -5.64635 -13.9386 0 -10 4.84542 0.932452 #626#))
            (CObjectList)) #628=(CGroupWidget (CWidget 1 (10 #25# 0) 1 2 0 0 Nil
            -2329 100) (CObjectList #629=(CScratch (CWidget 1 (1 #25# 1) 1 2 0 0
            #489# 0 100) (LOGFONT 57 21 0 0 400 0 0 0 0 3 2 1 18 "Georgia")
            1.74233 0.555556 128 "{\\i Bsi}WI (3527)" "@N (@S)" 5 15.5899
            -22.6503 0 -10 4.94533 0.932452 #620#)) (CObjectList))
            #622=(CGroupWidget (CWidget 1 (10 #21# 0) 1 2 0 0 Nil -1387 100)
            (CObjectList #623=(CScratch (CWidget 1 (1 #21# 1) 1 2 0 0 #489# 0
            100) (LOGPEN 0 8 10053171) 8 1 6.09345 1.9 0.082322 1) #624=(CLabel
            (CWidget 0 (0 0) 1 2 0 0 #491# 1315 100) (LOGPEN 0 0 153) 1 (LOGFONT
            57 21 0 0 400 0 0 0 0 3 2 1 18 "Georgia") 1.74233 0.555556 128 "{\\i
            Bsp}EI (310)" "@N (@S)" 5 5.64487 13.9386 0 -10 4.42915 0.932452
            #623#)) (CObjectList)) #666=(CLabel (CWidget 0 (0 0) 1 2 0 0 #491#
            4289 100) (LOGPEN 0 0 153) 1 (LOGFONT 57 21 0 0 400 0 0 0 0 3 2 1 18
            "Georgia") 1.74233 0.555556 128 "{\\i Swa}I (3313)" "@N (@S)" 5
            15.7948 -1.74233 0 -10 4.64561 0.932452 #665#)) (CObjectList))
            #667=(CGroupWidget (CWidget 1 (10 #100# 0) 1 2 0 0 Nil 268697970
            100) (CObjectList #668=(CScratch (CWidget 1 (1 #100# 1) 1 2 0 0
            #489# 0 100) (LOGPEN 0 8 10053171) 8 1 4.24029 1.9 0.082322 1)
            #669=(CLabel (CWidget 0 (0 0) 1 2 0 0 #491# 3147 100) (LOGPEN 0 0
            153) 1 (LOGFONT 57 21 0 0 400 0 0 0 0 3 2 1 18 (CObjectList
            #662=(CScratch (CWidget 1 (1 #90# 1) 1 2 0 0 #489# 0 100) (LOGPEN 0
            8 10053171) 8 1 4.21819 1.9 0.082322 1) #663=(CLabel (CWidget 0 (0
            0) 1 2 0 0 #491# 3447 100) (LOGPEN 0 0 153) 1 (LOGFONT 57 21 0 0 400
            0 0 0 0 3 2 1 18 "Georgia") 1.74233 0.555556 128 "{\\i Spe}I (3534)"
            "@N (@S)" 5 15.337 -26.1349 0 -10 4.42915 0.932452 #662#))
            (CObjectList)) #664=(CGroupWidget (CWidget 1 (10 #96# 0) 1 2 0 0 Nil
            2040572952 100) (CObjectList #665=(CScratch (CWidget 1 (1 #96# 1) 1
            2 0 0 #489# 0 100) (LOGPEN 0 8 10053171) 8 1 4.34673 1.9 0.082322 1)
            (CWidget 1 (10 #103# 0) 1 2 0 0 Nil 745434985 100) (CObjectList
            #674=(CScratch (CWidget 1 (1 #103# 1) 1 2 0 0 #489# 1321 100)
            (LOGPEN 0 8 10053171) 8 1 4.24087 1.9 0.082322 1) #675=(CLabel
            (CWidget 0 (0 0) 1 2 0 0 #491# 5253 100) (LOGPEN 0 0 153) 1 (LOGFONT
            57 21 0 0 400 0 0 0 0 3 2 1 18 "Georgia") 1.74233 0.555556 128 "{\\i
            Xma}I (3495)" "@N (@S)" 5 15.0591 -10.454 0 -10 4.82877 0.932452
            #674#)) (CObjectList))) (CObjectList)) #676=(CGroupWidget (CWidget
            14 (16 0) 1 2 0 0 Nil 1701672291 100) (CObjectList) (CObjectList))
            #677=(CGroupWidget (CWidget 12 (0 0) 1 2 0 0 Nil -2020 100)
            (CObjectList) (CObjectList))) (CObjectList))) (CSeqView 10 10
            (CObjectList) (CObList) 1 (CObList)) (CObList) 0 (CStringList) 10
            2081718712 (CObList))) "Georgia") 1.74233 0.555556 128 "{\\i Uth}SI
            (3496)" "@N (@S)" 5 15.2189 -12.1963 0 -10 4.89537 0.932452 #668#))
            (CObjectList)) #670=(CGroupWidget (CWidget 1 (10 #101# 0) 1 2 0 0
            Nil -2119 100) (CObjectList #671=(CScratch (CWidget 1 (1 #101# 1) 1
            2 0 0 #489# 0 100) (LOGPEN 0 8 10053171) 8 1 3.02521 1.9 0.082322 1)
            #672=(CLabel (CWidget 0 (0 0) 1 2 0 0 #491# 5625 100) (LOGPEN 0 0
            153) 1 (LOGFONT 57 21 0 0 400 0 0 0 0 3 2 1 18 "Georgia") 1.74233
            0.555556 128 "{\\i Xba}I (5585)" "@N (@S)" 5 -4.94267 -17.4233 0 -10
            4.59566 0.932452 #671#)) (CObjectList)) #673=(CGroupWidget (CWidget
            1 (10 #71# 0) 1 2 0 0 Nil -1910 100) (CObjectList #650=(CScratch
            (CWidget 1 (1 #71# 1) 1 2 0 0 #489# 0 100) (LOGPEN 0 8 10053171) 8 1
            4.2432 1.9 0.082322 1) #651=(CLabel (CWidget 0 (0 0) 1 2 0 0 #491#
            858 100) (LOGPEN 0 0 153) 1 (LOGFONT 57 21 0 0 400 0 0 0 0 3 2 1 18
            "Georgia") 1.74233 0.555556 128 "{\\i Pme}I (3491)" "@N (@S)" 5
            14.8446 -8.71165 0 -10 4.64561 0.932452 #650#)) (CObjectList))
            #652=(CGroupWidget (CWidget 1 (10 #83# 0) 1 2 0 0 Nil 1701672291
            100) (CObjectList #653=(CScratch (CWidget 1 (1 #83# 1) 1 2 0 0 #489#
            0 100) (LOGPEN 0 8 10053171) 8 1 4.23215 1.9 "Georgia") 1.74233
            0.555556 128 "{\\i Not}I (1146)" "@N (@S)" 5 14.0771 6.96932 0 -10
            4.36254 0.932452 #644#)) (CObjectList)) #646=(CGroupWidget (CWidget
            1 (10 #69# 0) 1 2 0 0 Nil -2538 100) (CObjectList #647=(CScratch
            (CWidget 1 (1 #69# 1) 1 2 0 0 #489# 0 100) (LOGPEN 0 8 10053171) 8 1
            4.3415 1.9 0.082322 1) #648=(CLabel (CWidget 0 (0 0) 1 2 0 0 #491#
            4289 100) (LOGPEN 0 0 153) 1 (LOGFONT 57 21 0 0 400 0 0 0 0 3 2 1 18
            "Georgia") 1.74233 0.555556 128 "{\\i Pac}I (3322)" "@N (@S)" 5
            15.4198 -3.48466 0 -10 4.4791 0.932452 #647#)) (CObjectList))
            #649=(CGroupWidget "{\\i Sma}I (3497)" "@N (@S)" 5 15.263 -13.9386 0
            -10 4.76217 0.932452 #656#)) (CObjectList)) #658=(CGroupWidget
            (CWidget 1 (10 #89# 0) 1 2 0 0 Nil -1543 100) (CObjectList
            #659=(CScratch (CWidget 1 (1 #89# 1) 1 2 0 0 #489# 0 100) (LOGPEN 0
            8 10053171) 8 1 4.21993 1.9 0.082322 1) #660=(CLabel (CWidget 0 (0
            0) 1 2 0 0 #491# 3003 100) (LOGPEN 0 0 153) 1 (LOGFONT 57 21 0 0 400
            0 0 0 0 3 2 1 18 "Georgia") 1.74233 0.555556 128 "{\\i Sna}BI
            (3531)" "@N (@S)" 5 15.5747 -24.3926 0 -10 4.89537 0.932452 #659#))
            (CObjectList)) #661=(CGroupWidget (CWidget 1 (10 #90# 0) 1 2 0 0 Nil
            -1454 100) 0.082322 1) #654=(CLabel (CWidget 0 (0 0) 1 2 0 0 #491#
            3447 100) (LOGPEN 0 0 153) 1 (LOGFONT 57 21 0 0 400 0 0 0 0 3 2 1 18
            "Georgia") 1.74233 0.555556 128 "{\\i Sbf}I (3510)" "@N (@S)" 5
            15.1322 -17.4233 0 -10 4.24599 0.932452 #653#)) (CObjectList))
            #655=(CGroupWidget (CWidget 1 (10 #88# 0) 1 2 0 0 Nil 745434985 100)
            (CObjectList #656=(CScratch (CWidget 1 (1 #88# 1) 1 2 0 0 #489# 0
            100) (LOGPEN 0 8 10053171) 8 1 4.23971 1.9 0.082322 1) #657=(CLabel
            (CWidget 0 (0 0) 1 2 0 0 #491# 0 100) (LOGPEN 0 0 153) 1 (LOGFONT 57
            21 0 0 400 0 0 0 0 3 2 1 18 "Georgia") 1.74233 0.555556 128
            #571=(CLabel (CWidget 0 (0 0) 1 2 0 0 #482# 2188 100) (LOGPEN 0 0 0)
            1 (LOGFONT 69 26 0 0 700 0 0 0 0 3 2 1 34 "Arial") 1.74233 0.666667
            0 "pBABE 3 primer" "@N" 1 -16.776 3.48466 0 -10 6.79358 1.11561
            #570#) #572=(CWideArrow (CWideLine (CWidget 0 (3 #127# 0) 1 2 0 0
            #486# 0 100) (LOGPEN 0 0 6723840) 1 (LOGBRUSH 0 10079334 0) 0.835356
            1.13423 1.39831 1 0.082322) 0.8 1.8 1) #573=(CLabel (CWidget 0 (0 0)
            1 2 0 0 #482# 0 100) (LOGPEN 0 0 0) 1 (LOGFONT 69 26 0 0 700 0 0 0 0
            3 2 1 34 "Arial") 1.74233 0.666667 0 "SV40 enhancer" "@N" 1 -16.4637
            8.71165 0 -10 6.26075 1.11561 #572#) (CWidget 0 (0 0) 1 2 0 0 #482#
            1372 100) (LOGPEN 0 0 0) 1 (LOGFONT 69 26 0 0 700 0 0 0 0 3 2 1 34
            "Arial") 1.74233 0.666667 0 "pBRrevBam primer" "@N" 1 -14.78
            -8.71165 0 -10 8.02575 1.11561 #566#) #568=(CScratch (CWidget 0 (3
            #122# 0) 1 2 0 0 #490# 0 100) (LOGPEN 0 12 13395507) 10 1 2.62968
            1.9 0.082322 1) #569=(CLabel (CWidget 0 (0 0) 1 2 0 0 #482# 0 100)
            (LOGPEN 0 0 0) 1 (LOGFONT 69 26 0 0 700 0 0 0 0 3 2 1 34 "Arial")
            1.74233 0.666667 0 "pGEX 3 primer" "@N" 1 -15.6965 -5.22699 0 -10
            6.14419 1.11561 #568#) #570=(CScratch (CWidget 0 (3 #126# 0) 1 2 0 0
            #490# 0 100) (LOGPEN 0 12 13395507) 10 1 1.4018 1.9 0.082322 1)
            #576#) #578=(CScratch (CWidget 0 (3 #132# 0) 1 2 0 0 #490# 0 100)
            (LOGPEN 0 12 13395507) 10 1 0.536289 1.9 0.082322 1) #579=(CLabel
            (CWidget 0 (0 0) 1 2 0 0 #482# 0 100) (LOGPEN 0 0 0) 1 (LOGFONT 69
            26 0 0 700 0 0 0 0 3 2 1 34 "Arial") 1.74233 0.666667 0 "SV40 3
            splice" "@N" 1 -10.5144 13.9386 0 -10 5.56141 1.11561 #578#)
            #580=(CScratch (CWidget 0 (3 #134# 0) 1 2 0 0 #490# 0 100) (LOGPEN 0
            12 13395507) 10 1 0.434499 1.9 0.082322 1) #581=(CLabel (CWidget 0
            (0 0) 1 2 0 0 #482# 0 100) (LOGPEN 0 0 0) 1 (LOGFONT 69 26 0 0 700 0
            0 0 0 3 2 1 34 "Arial") 1.74233 0.666667 0 "SV40 NLS" "@N" 1
            -8.63842 15.681 0 -10 4.21269 1.11561 #580#) #574=(CScratch (CWidget
            0 (3 #130# 0) 1 2 0 0 #490# 0 100) (LOGPEN 0 12 13395507) 10 1
            1.25813 1.9 0.082322 1) #575=(CLabel (CWidget 0 (0 0) 1 2 0 0 #482#
            0 100) (LOGPEN 0 0 0) 1 (LOGFONT 69 26 0 0 700 0 0 0 0 3 2 1 34
            "Arial") 1.74233 0.666667 0 "SV40pro F primer" "@N" 1 -17.1209
            10.454 0 -10 7.32641 1.11561 #574#) #576=(CScratch (CWidget 0 (3
            #131# 0) 1 2 0 0 #490# 0 100) (LOGPEN 0 12 13395507) 10 1 0.548504
            1.9 0.082322 1) #577=(CLabel (CWidget 0 (0 0) 1 2 0 0 #482# 38836800
            100) (LOGPEN 0 0 0) 1 (LOGFONT 69 26 0 0 700 0 0 0 0 3 2 1 34
            "Arial") 1.74233 0.666667 0 "SV40 int" "@N" 1 -9.46627 12.1963 0 -10
            3.51335 1.11561 #556=(CScratch (CWidget 0 (3 #116# 0) 1 2 0 0 #490#
            0 100) (LOGPEN 0 12 13395507) 10 1 3.20552 1.9 0.082322 1)
            #557=(CLabel (CWidget 0 (0 0) 1 2 0 0 #482# 0 100) (LOGPEN 0 0 0) 1
            (LOGFONT 69 26 0 0 700 0 0 0 0 3 2 1 34 "Arial") 1.74233 0.666667 0
            "U3PPT" "@N" 1 3.49696 -40.0736 0 -10 2.91391 1.11561 #556#)
            #558=(CScratch (CWidget 0 (3 #117# 0) 1 2 0 0 #490# 0 100) (LOGPEN 0
            12 13395507) 10 1 3.16364 1.9 0.082322 1) #559=(CLabel (CWidget 0 (0
            0) 1 2 0 0 #482# 3529 100) (LOGPEN 0 0 0) 1 (LOGFONT 69 26 0 0 700 0
            0 0 0 3 2 1 34 "Arial") 1.74233 0.666667 0 "loxP" "@N" 1 2.4723
            -41.8159 0 -10 1.91486 1.11561 #558#) #560=(CWideArrow 12.6714
            -29.6196 0 -10 2.14797 1.11561 #550#) #552=(CScratch (CWidget 0 (3
            #113# 0) 1 2 0 0 #490# 0 100) (LOGPEN 0 12 13395507) 10 1 3.60628
            1.9 0.082322 1) #553=(CLabel (CWidget 0 (0 0) 1 2 0 0 #482# 0 100)
            (LOGPEN 0 0 0) 1 (LOGFONT 69 26 0 0 700 0 0 0 0 3 2 1 34 "Arial")
            1.74233 0.666667 0 "pBluescriptKS primer" "@N" 1 11.864 -34.8466 0
            -10 9.0248 1.11561 #552#) #554=(CScratch (CWidget 0 (3 #115# 0) 1 2
            0 0 #490# 0 100) (LOGPEN 0 12 13395507) 10 1 3.20552 1.9 0.082322 1)
            #555=(CLabel (CWidget 0 (0 0) 1 2 0 0 #482# 0 100) (LOGPEN 0 0 0) 1
            (LOGFONT 69 26 0 0 700 0 0 0 0 3 2 1 34 "Arial") 1.74233 0.666667 0
            "cPPT" "@N" 1 3.18315 -38.3313 0 -10 2.28118 1.11561 #554#) (LOGFONT
            69 26 0 0 700 0 0 0 0 3 2 1 34 "Arial") 1.74233 0.666667 0 "HIV-1 5
            LTR" "@N" 1 -4.37713 -19.1656 0 -10 4.97863 1.11561 #562#)
            #564=(CScratch (CWidget 0 (3 #120# 0) 1 2 0 0 #490# 0 100) (LOGPEN 0
            12 13395507) 10 1 3.01299 1.9 0.082322 1) #565=(CLabel (CWidget 0 (0
            0) 1 2 0 0 #482# 63286324 100) (LOGPEN 0 0 0) 1 (LOGFONT 69 26 0 0
            700 0 0 0 0 3 2 1 34 "Arial") 1.74233 0.666667 0 "Sp6 primer" "@N" 1
            -5.00421 -15.681 0 -10 4.62896 1.11561 #564#) #566=(CScratch
            (CWidget 0 (3 #121# 0) 1 2 0 0 #490# 0 100) (LOGPEN 0 12 13395507)
            10 1 2.83442 1.9 0.082322 1) #567=(CLabel (CWideLine (CWidget 0 (3
            #118# 0) 1 2 0 0 #486# 99148984 100) (LOGPEN 0 0 6723840) 1
            (LOGBRUSH 0 10079334 0) 0.835356 3.02753 3.13281 1 0.082322) 0.8 1.8
            0) #561=(CLabel (CWidget 0 (0 0) 1 2 0 0 #482# 1371 100) (LOGPEN 0 0
            0) 1 (LOGFONT 69 26 0 0 700 0 0 0 0 3 2 1 34 "Arial") 1.74233
            0.666667 0 "truncHIV-1 3 LTR" "@N" 1 -5.56886 -20.908 0 -10 7.14325
            1.11561 #560#) #562=(CWideArrow (CWideLine (CWidget 0 (3 #119# 0) 1
            2 0 0 #486# 63308488 100) (LOGPEN 0 0 6723840) 1 (LOGBRUSH 0
            10079334 0) 0.670712 3.02753 3.13281 1 0.082322) 0.8 1.8 0)
            #563=(CLabel (CWidget 0 (0 0) 1 2 0 0 #482# 0 100) (LOGPEN 0 0 0) 1
            (CObjectList #601=(CLine (CWidget 0 (3 #136# 0) 1 2 0 0 #490# 1834
            100) (LOGPEN 0 12 13395507) 10 0.835356 0.0971369 0.173916)
            #602=(CLabel (CWidget 0 (0 0) 1 2 0 0 #482# 59796852 100) (LOGPEN 0
            0 0) 1 (LOGFONT 69 26 0 0 700 0 0 0 0 3 2 1 34 "Arial") 1.74233
            0.666667 0 "SV40 PA terminator" "@N" 1 -7.08378 20.908 0 -10 8.20891
            1.11561 #601#)) (CObjectList))) (CObjectList)) #603=(CGroupWidget
            (CWidget 11 (8 0) 1 2 0 0 Nil -2119 100) (CObjectList
            #604=(CGroupWidget (CWidget 1 (10 #3# 0) 1 2 0 0 Nil -1805 100)
            (CObjectList #605=(CScratch 0.082322) 0.8 1.8 0) #597=(CLabel
            (CWidget 0 (0 0) 1 2 0 0 #482# 0 100) (LOGPEN 0 0 0) 1 (LOGFONT 69
            26 0 0 700 0 0 0 0 3 2 1 34 "Arial") 1.74233 0.666667 0 "pBR322
            origin" "@N" 1 -16.4307 1.74233 0 -10 5.97768 1.11561 #596#)
            #598=(CScratch (CWidget 0 (3 #129# 0) 1 2 0 0 #490# 0 100) (LOGPEN 0
            12 13395507) 10 1 1.29419 1.9 0.082322 1) #599=(CLabel (CWidget 0 (0
            0) 1 2 0 0 #482# 59795284 100) (LOGPEN 0 0 0) 1 (LOGFONT 69 26 0 0
            700 0 0 0 0 3 2 1 34 "Arial") 1.74233 0.666667 0 "SV40 origin" "@N"
            1 -15.7111 6.96932 0 -10 4.86207 1.11561 #598#)) (CObjectList))
            #600=(CGroupWidget (CWidget 43 (7 43 0) 1 2 0 0 Nil -2643 100)
            (LOGPEN 0 0 153) 1 (LOGFONT 57 21 0 0 400 0 0 0 0 3 2 1 18
            "Georgia") 1.74233 0.555556 128 "{\\i Asc}I (3500)" "@N (@S)" 5
            15.2669 -15.681 0 -10 4.59566 0.932452 #608#)) (CObjectList))
            #610=(CGroupWidget.
FEATURES             Location/Qualifiers
     source          1..12462
                     /mol_type="other DNA"
                     /note="/vntifkey=""""98"""""
                     /organism="pWPI"
     misc_feature    309..314
                     /Recognition_pattern="T^CCGGA"
                     /Methylation="Mixed Methylation"
                     /annotation_group="TCCGGA"
                     /label="AccIII, Aor13HI, BseAI, Bsp13I, BspEI, Kpn2I, MroI"
                     /note="Geneious type: restriction site"
     misc_feature    455..635
                     /note="/vntifkey=""""21"""""
                     /label="truncHIV-1_3_LTR"
     misc_feature    455..635
                     /note="/vntifkey=""""21"""""
                     /label="HIV-1_5_LTR"
     misc_feature    712..717
                     /Recognition_pattern="G^CGCGC"
                     /Methylation="Mixed Methylation"
                     /annotation_group="GCGCGC"
                     /label="BsePI, BssHII, PauI, PteI"
                     /note="Geneious type: restriction site"
     misc_feature    746..790
                     /note="/vntifkey=""""21"""""
                     /label="HIV-1_psi_pack"
     misc_feature    complement(1108..1114)
                     /Recognition_pattern="GCTCTTC(1/4)"
                     /Methylation="Mixed Methylation"
                     /annotation_group="GCTCTTC"
                     /label="SapI, BspQI, LguI, PciSI"
                     /note="Geneious type: restriction site"
     misc_feature    1144..1151
                     /Recognition_pattern="GC^GGCCGC"
                     /Methylation="Mixed Methylation"
                     /annotation_group="GCGGCCGC"
                     /label="NotI, CciNI"
                     /note="Geneious type: restriction site"
     misc_feature    1145..1150
                     /Recognition_pattern="C^GGCCG"
                     /Methylation="Mixed Methylation"
                     /annotation_group="CGGCCG"
                     /label="BseX3I, BstZI, EagI, EclXI, Eco52I"
                     /note="Geneious type: restriction site"
     CDS             1178..2035
                     /note="/vntifkey=""""4"""""
                     /label="ORF\frame\2"
     misc_feature    1300..1533
                     /note="/vntifkey=""""21"""""
                     /label="RRE"
     misc_feature    complement(1420..1426)
                     /Recognition_pattern="CCTCAGC(-5/-2)"
                     /Methylation="CpG:impaired, EcoBI:cut"
                     /annotation_group="CCTCAGC"
                     /label="BbvCI"
                     /note="Geneious type: restriction site"
     misc_feature    1570..1579
                     /Recognition_pattern="CACNN^NNGTG"
                     /Methylation="Mixed Methylation"
                     /annotation_group="CACNNNNGTG"
                     /label="OliI, AleI"
                     /note="Geneious type: restriction site"
     misc_feature    1930..1936
                     /Recognition_pattern="GG^GWCCC"
                     /annotation_group="GGGWCCC"
                     /label="KflI"
                     /note="Geneious type: restriction site"
     misc_feature    2019..2024
                     /Recognition_pattern="AT^CGAT"
                     /Methylation="Mixed Methylation"
                     /annotation_group="ATCGAT"
                     /label="ClaI, Bsa29I, BseCI, BshVI, BspDI, Bsu15I, BsuTUI"
                     /note="Geneious type: restriction site"
     misc_feature    2025..2030
                     /Recognition_pattern="G^TCGAC"
                     /Methylation="CpG:some blocked"
                     /annotation_group="GTCGAC"
                     /label="SalI"
                     /note="Geneious type: restriction site"
     promoter        2127..3297
                     /note="/vntifkey=""""30"""""
                     /label="EF1a_promoter"
     misc_feature    2198..2203
                     /Recognition_pattern="A^CCGGT"
                     /Methylation="Mixed Methylation"
                     /annotation_group="ACCGGT"
                     /label="AgeI, AsiGI, BshTI, CspAI, PinAI"
                     /note="Geneious type: restriction site"
     misc_feature    2818..2825
                     /Recognition_pattern="GGCCGG^CC"
                     /Methylation="Mixed Methylation"
                     /annotation_group="GGCCGGCC"
                     /label="FseI, RigI"
                     /note="Geneious type: restriction site"
     misc_feature    2866..2872
                     /Recognition_pattern="CC^CWGGG"
                     /annotation_group="CCCWGGG"
                     /label="PasI"
                     /note="Geneious type: restriction site"
     misc_feature    3020..3026
                     /Recognition_pattern="CCTCAGC(-5/-2)"
                     /Methylation="CpG:impaired, EcoBI:cut"
                     /annotation_group="CCTCAGC"
                     /label="BbvCI"
                     /note="Geneious type: restriction site"
     misc_feature    3309..3316
                     /Recognition_pattern="ATTT^AAAT"
                     /Methylation="Mixed Methylation"
                     /annotation_group="ATTTAAAT"
                     /label="SwaI, SmiI"
                     /note="Geneious type: restriction site"
     misc_feature    3317..3324
                     /Recognition_pattern="TTAAT^TAA"
                     /Methylation="EcoKI:cut"
                     /annotation_group="TTAATTAA"
                     /label="PacI"
                     /note="Geneious type: restriction site"
     misc_feature    3339..3344
                     /Recognition_pattern="GTT^AAC"
                     /Methylation="Mixed Methylation"
                     /annotation_group="GTTAAC"
                     /label="HpaI, KspAI"
                     /note="Geneious type: restriction site"
     misc_feature    3349..3364
                     /note="/vntifkey=""""21"""""
                     /label="cPPT"
     misc_feature    3463..3468
                     /Recognition_pattern="AT^CGAT"
                     /Methylation="Mixed Methylation"
                     /annotation_group="ATCGAT"
                     /label="ClaI, Bsa29I, BseCI, BshVI, BspDI, Bsu15I, BsuTUI"
                     /note="Geneious type: restriction site"
     misc_feature    3480..3487
                     /Recognition_pattern="VC^TCGAGB"
                     /Methylation="CpG:some impaired, EcoBI:cut, EcoKI:cut"
                     /annotation_group="VCTCGAGB"
                     /label="PspXI"
                     /note="Geneious type: restriction site"
     misc_feature    3480..3487
                     /Recognition_pattern="CC^TCGAGG"
                     /Methylation="CpG:-"
                     /annotation_group="CCTCGAGG"
                     /label="AbsI"
                     /note="Geneious type: restriction site"
     misc_feature    3487..3494
                     /Recognition_pattern="GTTT^AAAC"
                     /Methylation="Mixed Methylation"
                     /annotation_group="GTTTAAAC"
                     /label="PmeI, MssI"
                     /note="Geneious type: restriction site"
     polylinker      3494..3499
                     /created_by="pbeare"
                     /modified_by="pbeare"
                     /label="SmaI/XmaI site"
     misc_feature    3494..3499
                     /Recognition_pattern="C^CCGGG"
                     /Methylation="Mixed Methylation"
                     /annotation_group="CCCGGG"
                     /label="Cfr9I, TspMI, XmaI"
                     /note="Geneious type: restriction site"
     misc_feature    3494..3499
                     /Recognition_pattern="CCC^GGG"
                     /Methylation="CpG:blocked"
                     /annotation_group="CCCGGG"
                     /label="SmaI"
                     /note="Geneious type: restriction site"
     source          <3500..>3509
                     /organism="synthetic DNA construct"
                     /mol_type="other DNA"
     Kozak           3501..3509
                     /created_by="pbeare"
                     /label="Kozak sequence"
     CDS             3510..4988
                     /created_by="pbeare"
                     /modified_by="pbeare"
                     /label="TMPRSS2"
     misc_feature    3526..3532
                     /Recognition_pattern="G^GTNACC"
                     /Methylation="Mixed Methylation"
                     /annotation_group="GGTNACC"
                     /label="BstEII, BstPI, Eco91I, EcoO65I, PspEI"
                     /note="Geneious type: restriction site"
     misc_feature    3778..3784
                     /Recognition_pattern="CC^CWGGG"
                     /annotation_group="CCCWGGG"
                     /label="PasI"
                     /note="Geneious type: restriction site"
     misc_feature    3874..3880
                     /Recognition_pattern="CC^TNAGG"
                     /Methylation="Mixed Methylation"
                     /annotation_group="CCTNAGG"
                     /label="AxyI, Bse21I, Bsu36I, Eco81I"
                     /note="Geneious type: restriction site"
     misc_feature    4037..4049
                     /Recognition_pattern="(7/12)GAACNNNNNNTAC(12/7)"
                     /Methylation="CpG:impaired"
                     /annotation_group="GAACNNNNNNTAC"
                     /label="PsrI"
                     /note="Geneious type: restriction site"
     misc_feature    4060..4067
                     /Recognition_pattern="CCTGCA^GG"
                     /annotation_group="CCTGCAGG"
                     /label="Sse8387I, SbfI, SdaI"
                     /note="Geneious type: restriction site"
     misc_feature    4122..4127
                     /Recognition_pattern="G^GATCC"
                     /Methylation="Dam:cut, Dcm:cut, CpG:cut"
                     /annotation_group="GGATCC"
                     /label="BamHI"
                     /note="Geneious type: restriction site"
     misc_feature    4207..4218
                     /Recognition_pattern="(11/13)CAANNNNNGTGG(12/10)"
                     /Methylation="CpG:cut"
                     /annotation_group="CAANNNNNGTGG"
                     /label="CspCI"
                     /note="Geneious type: restriction site"
     misc_feature    4291..4296
                     /Recognition_pattern="G^CGCGC"
                     /Methylation="Mixed Methylation"
                     /annotation_group="GCGCGC"
                     /label="BsePI, BssHII, PauI, PteI"
                     /note="Geneious type: restriction site"
     misc_feature    4298..4303
                     /Recognition_pattern="C^CCGGG"
                     /Methylation="Mixed Methylation"
                     /annotation_group="CCCGGG"
                     /label="Cfr9I, TspMI, XmaI"
                     /note="Geneious type: restriction site"
     misc_feature    4298..4303
                     /Recognition_pattern="CCC^GGG"
                     /Methylation="CpG:blocked"
                     /annotation_group="CCCGGG"
                     /label="SmaI"
                     /note="Geneious type: restriction site"
     misc_feature    4329..4334
                     /Recognition_pattern="CACGTC(-3/-3)"
                     /Methylation="Mixed Methylation"
                     /annotation_group="CACGTC"
                     /label="BtrI, AjiI, BmgBI"
                     /note="Geneious type: restriction site"
     misc_feature    4422..4433
                     /Recognition_pattern="CCANNNNN^NTGG"
                     /Methylation="Dcm:variable"
                     /annotation_group="CCANNNNNNTGG"
                     /label="BstXI"
                     /note="Geneious type: restriction site"
     misc_feature    4765..4770
                     /Recognition_pattern="T^GATCA"
                     /Methylation="Mixed Methylation"
                     /annotation_group="TGATCA"
                     /label="BclI, FbaI, Ksp22I"
                     /note="Geneious type: restriction site"
     misc_feature    4796..4803
                     /Recognition_pattern="CCTGCA^GG"
                     /annotation_group="CCTGCAGG"
                     /label="Sse8387I, SbfI, SdaI"
                     /note="Geneious type: restriction site"
     misc_feature    4820..4834
                     /Recognition_pattern="CCANNNNN^NNNNTGG"
                     /Methylation="Dcm:cut"
                     /annotation_group="CCANNNNNNNNNTGG"
                     /label="XcmI"
                     /note="Geneious type: restriction site"
     misc_feature    4850..4855
                     /Recognition_pattern="TT^CGAA"
                     /Methylation="Mixed Methylation"
                     /annotation_group="TTCGAA"
                     /label="AsuII, Bpu14I, Bsp119I, BspT104I, BstBI, NspV,
                     SfuI"
                     /note="Geneious type: restriction site"
     misc_feature    4989..4994
                     /Recognition_pattern="G^GATCC"
                     /Methylation="Dam:cut, Dcm:cut, CpG:cut"
                     /annotation_group="GGATCC"
                     /label="BamHI"
                     /note="Geneious type: restriction site"
     misc_feature    4994..4999
                     /Recognition_pattern="CA^TATG"
                     /Methylation="Mixed Methylation"
                     /annotation_group="CATATG"
                     /label="NdeI, FauNDI"
                     /note="Geneious type: restriction site"
     misc_feature    5000..5006
                     /Recognition_pattern="CG^GWCCG"
                     /Methylation="Mixed Methylation"
                     /annotation_group="CGGWCCG"
                     /label="RsrII, CpoI, CspI, Rsr2I"
                     /note="Geneious type: restriction site"
     misc_feature    5005..5010
                     /Recognition_pattern="C^GTACG"
                     /Methylation="Mixed Methylation"
                     /annotation_group="CGTACG"
                     /label="BsiWI, Pfl23II, PspLI"
                     /note="Geneious type: restriction site"
     misc_feature    5007..5012
                     /Recognition_pattern="TAC^GTA"
                     /Methylation="Mixed Methylation"
                     /annotation_group="TACGTA"
                     /label="SnaBI, BstSNI, Eco105I"
                     /note="Geneious type: restriction site"
     misc_feature    5012..5017
                     /Recognition_pattern="A^CTAGT"
                     /Methylation="Mixed Methylation"
                     /annotation_group="ACTAGT"
                     /label="SpeI, AhlI, BcuI"
                     /note="Geneious type: restriction site"
     misc_feature    5017..5022
                     /Recognition_pattern="TGG^CCA"
                     /Methylation="Mixed Methylation"
                     /annotation_group="TGGCCA"
                     /label="BalI, MlsI, MluNI, Mox20I, MscI, Msp20I"
                     /note="Geneious type: restriction site"
     misc_feature    5027..5032
                     /Recognition_pattern="T^GATCA"
                     /Methylation="Mixed Methylation"
                     /annotation_group="TGATCA"
                     /label="BclI, FbaI, Ksp22I"
                     /note="Geneious type: restriction site"
     misc_feature    5055..5617
                     /note="/vntifkey=""""21"""""
                     /label="IRES"
     misc_feature    5195..5200
                     /Recognition_pattern="C^CTAGG"
                     /annotation_group="CCTAGG"
                     /label="AvrII, AspA2I, BlnI, XmaJI"
                     /note="Geneious type: restriction site"
     misc_feature    5373..5379
                     /Recognition_pattern="CACCTGC(4/8)"
                     /annotation_group="CACCTGC"
                     /label="AarI"
                     /note="Geneious type: restriction site"
     misc_feature    complement(5584..5589)
                     /Recognition_pattern="CACGTC(-3/-3)"
                     /Methylation="Mixed Methylation"
                     /annotation_group="CACGTC"
                     /label="BtrI, AjiI, BmgBI"
                     /note="Geneious type: restriction site"
     CDS             5621..6220
                     /note="/vntifkey=""""4"""""
                     /label="Puro(R)"
     misc_feature    5624..6233
                     /Original_Bases="GCCAAGCCTTTGTCTCAAGAAGAATCCACCCTCATTGAAAG
                     AGCAACGGCTACAATCAACAGCATCCCCATCTCTGAAGACTACAGCGTCGCCAGCGCA
                     GCTCTCTCTAGCGACGGCCGCATCTTCACTGGTGTCAATGTATATCATTTTACTGGGG
                     GACCTTGTGCAGAACTCGTGGTGCTGGGCACTGCTGCTGCTGCGGCAGCTGGCAACCT
                     GACTTGTATCGTCGCGATCGGAAATGAGAACAGGGGCATCTTGAGCCCCTGCGGACGG
                     TGCCGACAGGTGCTTCTCGATCTGCATCCTGGGATCAAAGCCATAGTGAAGGACAGTG
                     ATGGACAGCCGACGGCAGTTGGGATTCGTGAATTGCTGCCCTCTGGTTATGTGTGGGA
                     GGGCTAACTAGCTAGTCGAGCTC"
                     /label="GCCAAGCCTTTGTCTCAAGAAGAATCCACCCTCATTGAAAGAGCAACGGC
                     TACAATCAACAGCATCCCCATCTCTGAAGACTACAGCGTCGCCAGCGCAGCTCTCTCT
                     AGCGACGGCCGCATCTTCACTGGTGTCAATGTATATCATTTTACTGGGGGACCTTGTG
                     CAGAACTCGTGGTGCTGGGCACTGCTGCTGCTGCGGCAGCTGGCAACCTGACTTGTAT
                     CGTCGCGATCGGAAATGAGAACAGGGGCATCTTGAGCCCCTGCGGACGGTGCCGACAG
                     GTGCTTCTCGATCTGCATCCTGGGATCAAAGCCATAGTGAAGGACAGTGATGGACAGC
                     CGACGGCAGTTGGGATTCGTGAATTGCTGCCCTCTGGTTATGTGTGGGAGGGCTAACT
                     AGCTAGTCGAGCTC"
                     /note="Geneious type: Editing History Replacement"
     misc_feature    6237..6242
                     /Recognition_pattern="TT^CGAA"
                     /Methylation="Mixed Methylation"
                     /annotation_group="TTCGAA"
                     /label="AsuII, Bpu14I, Bsp119I, BspT104I, BstBI, NspV,
                     SfuI"
                     /note="Geneious type: restriction site"
     misc_feature    complement(6263..6279)
                     /note="/vntifkey=""""21"""""
                     /label="pBluescriptKS_primer"
     misc_feature    6269..6274
                     /Recognition_pattern="G^TCGAC"
                     /Methylation="CpG:some blocked"
                     /annotation_group="GTCGAC"
                     /label="SalI"
                     /note="Geneious type: restriction site"
     misc_feature    6274..6281
                     /Recognition_pattern="VC^TCGAGB"
                     /Methylation="CpG:some impaired, EcoBI:cut, EcoKI:cut"
                     /annotation_group="VCTCGAGB"
                     /label="PspXI"
                     /note="Geneious type: restriction site"
     misc_feature    6274..6281
                     /Recognition_pattern="CC^TCGAGG"
                     /Methylation="CpG:-"
                     /annotation_group="CCTCGAGG"
                     /label="AbsI"
                     /note="Geneious type: restriction site"
     enhancer        6294..6886
                     /note="/vntifkey=""""9"""""
                     /label="WPRE"
     misc_feature    6952..6973
                     /note="/vntifkey=""""21"""""
                     /label="U3PPT"
     misc_feature    6952..6967
                     /note="/vntifkey=""""21"""""
                     /label="cPPT"
     misc_feature    7024..7057
                     /note="/vntifkey=""""21"""""
                     /label="loxP"
     misc_feature    7077..7257
                     /note="/vntifkey=""""21"""""
                     /label="truncHIV-1_3_LTR"
     misc_feature    7077..7257
                     /note="/vntifkey=""""21"""""
                     /label="HIV-1_5_LTR"
     misc_feature    7261..7266
                     /Recognition_pattern="T^CTAGA"
                     /Methylation="Dam:blocked"
                     /annotation_group="TCTAGA"
                     /label="XbaI"
                     /note="Geneious type: restriction site"
     misc_feature    complement(7283..7300)
                     /note="/vntifkey=""""21"""""
                     /label="Sp6_primer"
     misc_feature    7359..7364
                     /Recognition_pattern="T^GTACA"
                     /annotation_group="TGTACA"
                     /label="Bsp1407I, BsrGI, BstAUI"
                     /note="Geneious type: restriction site"
     misc_feature    complement(7509..7520)
                     /Recognition_pattern="(10/12)CGANNNNNNTGC(12/10)"
                     /Methylation="Dam:some blocked, CpG:some blocked"
                     /annotation_group="CGANNNNNNTGC"
                     /label="BcgI"
                     /note="Geneious type: restriction site"
     misc_feature    7520..7525
                     /Recognition_pattern="G^CTAGC"
                     /Methylation="Mixed Methylation"
                     /annotation_group="GCTAGC"
                     /label="NheI, AsuNHI"
                     /note="Geneious type: restriction site"
     misc_feature    7520..7525
                     /Recognition_pattern="GCTAG^C"
                     /Methylation="Mixed Methylation"
                     /annotation_group="GCTAGC"
                     /label="BmtI, BspOI"
                     /note="Geneious type: restriction site"
     gene            7538..7801
                     /gene="tet (300 - 563)"
                     /note="/vntifkey=""""60"""""
     misc_feature    7561..7568
                     /Recognition_pattern="CR^CCGGYG"
                     /Methylation="CpG:variable, EcoBI:some blocked, EcoKI:some
                     blocked"
                     /annotation_group="CRCCGGYG"
                     /label="SgrAI"
                     /note="Geneious type: restriction site"
     misc_feature    complement(7590..7609)
                     /note="/vntifkey=""""21"""""
                     /label="pBRrevBam_primer"
     misc_feature    7646..7651
                     /Recognition_pattern="AGC^GCT"
                     /Methylation="Mixed Methylation"
                     /annotation_group="AGCGCT"
                     /label="Eco47III, AfeI, Aor51HI"
                     /note="Geneious type: restriction site"
     misc_feature    7937..7942
                     /Recognition_pattern="CGTCTC(1/5)"
                     /Methylation="Mixed Methylation"
                     /annotation_group="CGTCTC"
                     /label="Esp3I, BsmBI"
                     /note="Geneious type: restriction site"
     misc_feature    7942..7964
                     /note="/vntifkey=""""21"""""
                     /label="pGEX_3_primer"
     misc_feature    complement(7991..7996)
                     /Recognition_pattern="CGTCTC(1/5)"
                     /Methylation="Mixed Methylation"
                     /annotation_group="CGTCTC"
                     /label="Esp3I, BsmBI"
                     /note="Geneious type: restriction site"
     promoter        8123..8151
                     /note="/vntifkey=""""30"""""
                     /label="AmpR_promoter"
     gene            8193..9053
                     /gene="Ampicillin"
                     /note="/vntifkey=""""60"""""
     CDS             8193..9053
                     /note="/vntifkey=""""4"""""
                     /label="ORF\frame\3"
     misc_feature    complement(8453..8464)
                     /Recognition_pattern="(10/12)CGANNNNNNTGC(12/10)"
                     /Methylation="Dam:some blocked, CpG:some blocked"
                     /annotation_group="CGANNNNNNTGC"
                     /label="BcgI"
                     /note="Geneious type: restriction site"
     misc_feature    8608..8613
                     /Recognition_pattern="CGAT^CG"
                     /Methylation="Mixed Methylation"
                     /annotation_group="CGATCG"
                     /label="PvuI, Ple19I"
                     /note="Geneious type: restriction site"
     misc_feature    8755..8760
                     /Recognition_pattern="TGC^GCA"
                     /Methylation="Mixed Methylation"
                     /annotation_group="TGCGCA"
                     /label="Acc16I, FspI, NsbI"
                     /note="Geneious type: restriction site"
     misc_feature    8975..8985
                     /Recognition_pattern="GACNNN^NNGTC"
                     /Methylation="Mixed Methylation"
                     /annotation_group="GACNNNNNGTC"
                     /label="Eam1105I, AhdI, BmeRI, DriI"
                     /note="Geneious type: restriction site"
     rep_origin      9208..9827
                     /note="/vntifkey=""""33"""""
                     /label="pBR322_origin"
     misc_feature    complement(9990..9996)
                     /Recognition_pattern="GCTCTTC(1/4)"
                     /Methylation="Mixed Methylation"
                     /annotation_group="GCTCTTC"
                     /label="SapI, BspQI, LguI, PciSI"
                     /note="Geneious type: restriction site"
     misc_feature    complement(10053..10073)
                     /note="/vntifkey=""""21"""""
                     /label="pBABE_3_primer"
     misc_feature    complement(10059..10512)
                     /note="/vntifkey=""""21"""""
                     /label="SV40_enhancer"
     promoter        10071..10339
                     /note="/vntifkey=""""30"""""
                     /label="SV40_promoter"
     misc_feature    10118..10123
                     /Recognition_pattern="ATGCA^T"
                     /Methylation="Mixed Methylation"
                     /annotation_group="ATGCAT"
                     /label="EcoT22I, Mph1103I, NsiI, Zsp2I"
                     /note="Geneious type: restriction site"
     misc_feature    10139..10145
                     /Recognition_pattern="A^CCWGGT"
                     /Methylation="Mixed Methylation"
                     /annotation_group="ACCWGGT"
                     /label="SexAI, CsiI, MabI"
                     /note="Geneious type: restriction site"
     misc_feature    10190..10195
                     /Recognition_pattern="ATGCA^T"
                     /Methylation="Mixed Methylation"
                     /annotation_group="ATGCAT"
                     /label="EcoT22I, Mph1103I, NsiI, Zsp2I"
                     /note="Geneious type: restriction site"
     rep_origin      10238..10315
                     /note="/vntifkey=""""33"""""
                     /label="SV40_origin"
     misc_feature    10300..10319
                     /note="/vntifkey=""""21"""""
                     /label="SV40pro_F_primer"
     misc_feature    10318..10330
                     /Recognition_pattern="GGCCNNNN^NGGCC"
                     /Methylation="Dcm:some impaired, CpG:variable"
                     /annotation_group="GGCCNNNNNGGCC"
                     /label="SfiI"
                     /note="Geneious type: restriction site"
     misc_feature    10372..10377
                     /Recognition_pattern="C^CTAGG"
                     /annotation_group="CCTAGG"
                     /label="AvrII, AspA2I, BlnI, XmaJI"
                     /note="Geneious type: restriction site"
     misc_feature    10851..10857
                     /Recognition_pattern="A^CCWGGT"
                     /Methylation="Mixed Methylation"
                     /annotation_group="ACCWGGT"
                     /label="SexAI, CsiI, MabI"
                     /note="Geneious type: restriction site"
     misc_feature    10862..10867
                     /Recognition_pattern="A^CCGGT"
                     /Methylation="Mixed Methylation"
                     /annotation_group="ACCGGT"
                     /label="AgeI, AsiGI, BshTI, CspAI, PinAI"
                     /note="Geneious type: restriction site"
     misc_feature    complement(10868..10878)
                     /Recognition_pattern="(10/15)ACNNNNGTAYC(12/7)"
                     /Methylation="Dcm:cut, CpG:variable, EcoBI:blocked"
                     /annotation_group="ACNNNNGTAYC"
                     /label="BaeI"
                     /note="Geneious type: restriction site"
     misc_feature    11198..11207
                     /Recognition_pattern="GACNN^NNGTC"
                     /Methylation="Mixed Methylation"
                     /annotation_group="GACNNNNGTC"
                     /label="PshAI, BoxI, BstPAI"
                     /note="Geneious type: restriction site"
     misc_feature    11454..11466
                     /Recognition_pattern="(7/12)GAAGNNNNNNTAC(12/7)"
                     /Methylation="CpG:-"
                     /annotation_group="GAAGNNNNNNTAC"
                     /label="BarI"
                     /note="Geneious type: restriction site"
     misc_feature    11520..11535
                     /note="/vntifkey=""""21"""""
                     /label="SV40_int"
     misc_feature    11541..11588
                     /note="/vntifkey=""""21"""""
                     /label="SV40_3_splice"
     CDS             11665..12138
                     /note="/vntifkey=""""4"""""
                     /label="ORF\frame\1"
     misc_feature    11716..11736
                     /note="/vntifkey=""""21"""""
                     /label="SV40\NLS"
     misc_feature    11722..11736
                     /note="/vntifkey=""""21"""""
                     /label="NLS"
     misc_feature    12158..12163
                     /Recognition_pattern="GTT^AAC"
                     /Methylation="Mixed Methylation"
                     /annotation_group="GTTAAC"
                     /label="HpaI, KspAI"
                     /note="Geneious type: restriction site"
     terminator      12164..12295
                     /note="/vntifkey=""""43"""""
                     /label="SV40_PA_terminator"
     misc_feature    12252..12271
                     /note="/vntifkey=""""21"""""
                     /label="EBV_rev_primer"
     misc_feature    12360..12374
                     /Recognition_pattern="CCANNNNN^NNNNTGG"
                     /Methylation="Dcm:cut"
                     /annotation_group="CCANNNNNNNNNTGG"
                     /label="XcmI"
                     /note="Geneious type: restriction site"
ORIGIN
        1 ttggaagggc taattcactc ccaaagaaga caagatatcc ttgatctgtg gatctaccac
       61 acacaaggct acttccctga ttagcagaac tacacaccag ggccaggggt cagatatcca
      121 ctgacctttg gatggtgcta caagctagta ccagttgagc cagataaggt agaagaggcc
      181 aataaaggag agaacaccag cttgttacac cctgtgagcc tgcatgggat ggatgacccg
      241 gagagagaag tgttagagtg gaggtttgac agccgcctag catttcatca cgtggcccga
      301 gagctgcatc cggagtactt caagaactgc tgatatcgag cttgctacaa gggactttcc
      361 gctggggact ttccagggag gcgtggcctg ggcgggactg gggagtggcg agccctcaga
      421 tcctgcatat aagcagctgc tttttgcctg tactgggtct ctctggttag accagatctg
      481 agcctgggag ctctctggct aactagggaa cccactgctt aagcctcaat aaagcttgcc
      541 ttgagtgctt caagtagtgt gtgcccgtct gttgtgtgac tctggtaact agagatccct
      601 cagacccttt tagtcagtgt ggaaaatctc tagcagtggc gcccgaacag ggacttgaaa
      661 gcgaaaggga aaccagagga gctctctcga cgcaggactc ggcttgctga agcgcgcacg
      721 gcaagaggcg aggggcggcg actggtgagt acgccaaaaa ttttgactag cggaggctag
      781 aaggagagag atgggtgcga gagcgtcagt attaagcggg ggagaattag atcgcgatgg
      841 gaaaaaattc ggttaaggcc agggggaaag aaaaaatata aattaaaaca tatagtatgg
      901 gcaagcaggg agctagaacg attcgcagtt aatcctggcc tgttagaaac atcagaaggc
      961 tgtagacaaa tactgggaca gctacaacca tcccttcaga caggatcaga agaacttaga
     1021 tcattatata atacagtagc aaccctctat tgtgtgcatc aaaggataga gataaaagac
     1081 accaaggaag ctttagacaa gatagaggaa gagcaaaaca aaagtaagac caccgcacag
     1141 caagcggccg ctgatcttca gacctggagg aggagatatg agggacaatt ggagaagtga
     1201 attatataaa tataaagtag taaaaattga accattagga gtagcaccca ccaaggcaaa
     1261 gagaagagtg gtgcagagag aaaaaagagc agtgggaata ggagctttgt tccttgggtt
     1321 cttgggagca gcaggaagca ctatgggcgc agcgtcaatg acgctgacgg tacaggccag
     1381 acaattattg tctggtatag tgcagcagca gaacaatttg ctgagggcta ttgaggcgca
     1441 acagcatctg ttgcaactca cagtctgggg catcaagcag ctccaggcaa gaatcctggc
     1501 tgtggaaaga tacctaaagg atcaacagct cctggggatt tggggttgct ctggaaaact
     1561 catttgcacc actgctgtgc cttggaatgc tagttggagt aataaatctc tggaacagat
     1621 ttggaatcac acgacctgga tggagtggga cagagaaatt aacaattaca caagcttaat
     1681 acactcctta attgaagaat cgcaaaacca gcaagaaaag aatgaacaag aattattgga
     1741 attagataaa tgggcaagtt tgtggaattg gtttaacata acaaattggc tgtggtatat
     1801 aaaattattc ataatgatag taggaggctt ggtaggttta agaatagttt ttgctgtact
     1861 ttctatagtg aatagagtta ggcagggata ttcaccatta tcgtttcaga cccacctccc
     1921 aaccccgagg ggacccgaca ggcccgaagg aatagaagaa gaaggtggag agagagacag
     1981 agacagatcc attcgattag tgaacggatc tcgacggtat cgatgtcgac gataagcttt
     2041 gcaaagatgg ataaagtttt aaacagagag gaatctttgc agctaatgga ccttctaggt
     2101 cttgaaagga gtgggaattg gctccggtgc ccgtcagtgg gcagagcgca catcgcccac
     2161 agtccccgag aagttggggg gaggggtcgg caattgaacc ggtgcctaga gaaggtggcg
     2221 cggggtaaac tgggaaagtg atgtcgtgta ctggctccgc ctttttcccg agggtggggg
     2281 agaaccgtat ataagtgcag tagtcgccgt gaacgttctt tttcgcaacg ggtttgccgc
     2341 cagaacacag gtaagtgccg tgtgtggttc ccgcgggcct ggcctcttta cgggttatgg
     2401 cccttgcgtg ccttgaatta cttccactgg ctgcagtacg tgattcttga tcccgagctt
     2461 cgggttggaa gtgggtggga gagttcgagg ccttgcgctt aaggagcccc ttcgcctcgt
     2521 gcttgagttg aggcctggcc tgggcgctgg ggccgccgcg tgcgaatctg gtggcacctt
     2581 cgcgcctgtc tcgctgcttt cgataagtct ctagccattt aaaatttttg atgacctgct
     2641 gcgacgcttt ttttctggca agatagtctt gtaaatgcgg gccaagatct gcacactggt
     2701 atttcggttt ttggggccgc gggcggcgac ggggcccgtg cgtcccagcg cacatgttcg
     2761 gcgaggcggg gcctgcgagc gcggccaccg agaatcggac gggggtagtc tcaagctggc
     2821 cggcctgctc tggtgcctgg cctcgcgccg ccgtgtatcg ccccgccctg ggcggcaagg
     2881 ctggcccggt cggcaccagt tgcgtgagcg gaaagatggc cgcttcccgg ccctgctgca
     2941 gggagctcaa aatggaggac gcggcgctcg ggagagcggg cgggtgagtc acccacacaa
     3001 aggaaaaggg cctttccgtc ctcagccgtc gcttcatgtg actccacgga gtaccgggcg
     3061 ccgtccaggc acctcgatta gttctcgagc ttttggagta cgtcgtcttt aggttggggg
     3121 gaggggtttt atgcgatgga gtttccccac actgagtggg tggagactga agttaggcca
     3181 gcttggcact tgatgtaatt ctccttggaa tttgcccttt ttgagtttgg atcttggttc
     3241 attctcaagc ctcagacagt ggttcaaagt ttttttcttc catttcaggt gtcgtgagga
     3301 atttcgacat ttaaatttaa ttaatctcga cggtatcggt taacttttaa aagaaaaggg
     3361 gggattgggg ggtacagtgc aggggaaaga atagtagaca taatagcaac agacatacaa
     3421 actaaagaat tacaaaaaca aattacaaaa attcaaaatt ttatcgatca cgagactagc
     3481 ctcgaggttt aaacccggga gcaggcacca tggctttgaa ctcagggtca ccaccagcta
     3541 ttggacctta ctatgaaaac catggatacc aaccggaaaa cccctatccc gcacagccca
     3601 ctgtggtccc cactgtctac gaggtgcatc cggctcagta ctacccgtcc cccgtgcccc
     3661 agtacgcccc gagggtcctg acgcaggctt ccaaccccgt cgtctgcacg cagcccaaat
     3721 ccccatccgg gacagtgtgc acctcaaaga ctaagaaagc actgtgcatc accttgaccc
     3781 tggggacctt cctcgtggga gctgcgctgg ccgctggcct actctggaag ttcatgggca
     3841 gcaagtgctc caactctggg atagagtgcg actcctcagg tacctgcatc aacccctcta
     3901 actggtgtga tggcgtgtca cactgccccg gcggggagga cgagaatcgg tgtgttcgcc
     3961 tctacggacc aaacttcatc cttcaggtgt actcatctca gaggaagtcc tggcaccctg
     4021 tgtgccaaga cgactggaac gagaactacg ggcgggcggc ctgcagggac atgggctata
     4081 agaataattt ttactctagc caaggaatag tggatgacag cggatccacc agctttatga
     4141 aactgaacac aagtgccggc aatgtcgata tctataaaaa actgtaccac agtgatgcct
     4201 gttcttcaaa agcagtggtt tctttacgct gtatagcctg cggggtcaac ttgaactcaa
     4261 gccgccagag caggatcgtg ggcggcgaga gcgcgctccc gggggcctgg ccctggcagg
     4321 tcagcctgca cgtccagaac gtccacgtgt gcggaggctc catcatcacc cccgagtgga
     4381 tcgtgacagc cgcccactgc gtggaaaaac ctcttaacaa tccatggcat tggacggcat
     4441 ttgcggggat tttgagacaa tctttcatgt tctatggagc cggataccaa gtagaaaaag
     4501 tgatttctca tccaaattat gactccaaga ccaagaacaa tgacattgcg ctgatgaagc
     4561 tgcagaagcc tctgactttc aacgacctag tgaaaccagt gtgtctgccc aacccaggca
     4621 tgatgctgca gccagaacag ctctgctgga tttccgggtg gggggccacc gaggagaaag
     4681 ggaagacctc agaagtgctg aacgctgcca aggtgcttct cattgagaca cagagatgca
     4741 acagcagata tgtctatgac aacctgatca caccagccat gatctgtgcc ggcttcctgc
     4801 aggggaacgt cgattcttgc cagggtgaca gtggagggcc tctggtcact tcgaagaaca
     4861 atatctggtg gctgataggg gatacaagct ggggttctgg ctgtgccaaa gcttacagac
     4921 caggagtgta cgggaatgtg atggtattca cggactggat ttatcgacaa atgagggcag
     4981 acggctaggg atccatatgc ggaccgtacg tactagtggc cacggctgat catacgggct
     5041 gcaggaattc cgcccccccc cccctaacgt tactggccga agccgcttgg aataaggccg
     5101 gtgtgcgttt gtctatatgt tattttccac catattgccg tcttttggca atgtgagggc
     5161 ccggaaacct ggccctgtct tcttgacgag cattcctagg ggtctttccc ctctcgccaa
     5221 aggaatgcaa ggtctgttga atgtcgtgaa ggaagcagtt cctctggaag cttcttgaag
     5281 acaaacaacg tctgtagcga ccctttgcag gcagcggaac cccccacctg gcgacaggtg
     5341 cctctgcggc caaaagccac gtgtataaga tacacctgca aaggcggcac aaccccagtg
     5401 ccacgttgtg agttggatag ttgtggaaag agtcaaatgg ctctcctcaa gcgtattcaa
     5461 caaggggctg aaggatgccc agaaggtacc ccattgtatg ggatctgatc tggggcctcg
     5521 gtgcacatgc tttacatgtg tttagtcgag gttaaaaaac gtctaggccc cccgaaccac
     5581 ggggacgtgg ttttcctttg aaaaacacga tgataatacc atgaccgagt acaagcccac
     5641 ggtgcgcctc gccacccgcg acgacgtccc cagggccgta cgcaccctcg ccgccgcgtt
     5701 cgccgactac cccgccacgc gccacaccgt cgatccggac cgccacatcg agcgggtcac
     5761 cgagctgcaa gaactcttcc tcacgcgcgt cgggctcgac atcggcaagg tgtgggtcgc
     5821 ggacgacggc gccgcggtgg cggtctggac cacgccggag agcgtcgaag cgggggcggt
     5881 gttcgccgag atcggcccgc gcatggccga gttgagcggt tcccggctgg ccgcgcagca
     5941 acagatggaa ggcctcctgg cgccgcaccg gcccaaggag cccgcgtggt tcctggccac
     6001 cgtcggcgtc tcgcccgacc accagggcaa gggtctgggc agcgccgtcg tgctccccgg
     6061 agtggaggcg gccgagcgcg ccggggtgcc cgccttcctg gagacctccg cgccccgcaa
     6121 cctccccttc tacgagcggc tcggcttcac cgtcaccgcc gacgtcgagg tgcccgaagg
     6181 accgcgcacc tggtgcatga cccgcaagcc cggtgcctga cgggcgcgtc tggaacttcg
     6241 aattcgatat caagcttatc gcgataccgt cgacctcgag ggaattccga taatcaacct
     6301 ctggattaca aaatttgtga aagattgact ggtattctta actatgttgc tccttttacg
     6361 ctatgtggat acgctgcttt aatgcctttg tatcatgcta ttgcttcccg tatggctttc
     6421 attttctcct ccttgtataa atcctggttg ctgtctcttt atgaggagtt gtggcccgtt
     6481 gtcaggcaac gtggcgtggt gtgcactgtg tttgctgacg caacccccac tggttggggc
     6541 attgccacca cctgtcagct cctttccggg actttcgctt tccccctccc tattgccacg
     6601 gcggaactca tcgccgcctg ccttgcccgc tgctggacag gggctcggct gttgggcact
     6661 gacaattccg tggtgttgtc ggggaagctg acgtcctttc catggctgct cgcctgtgtt
     6721 gccacctgga ttctgcgcgg gacgtccttc tgctacgtcc cttcggccct caatccagcg
     6781 gaccttcctt cccgcggcct gctgccggct ctgcggcctc ttccgcgtct tcgccttcgc
     6841 cctcagacga gtcggatctc cctttgggcc gcctccccgc atcgggaatt cgagctcggt
     6901 acctttaaga ccaatgactt acaaggcagc tgtagatctt agccactttt taaaagaaaa
     6961 ggggggactg gaagggctaa ttcactccca acgaagacaa gatgggatca attcaccatg
     7021 ggaataactt cgtatagcat acattatacg aagttatgct gctttttgct tgtactgggt
     7081 ctctctggtt agaccagatc tgagcctggg agctctctgg ctaactaggg aacccactgc
     7141 ttaagcctca ataaagcttg ccttgagtgc ttcaagtagt gtgtgcccgt ctgttgtgtg
     7201 actctggtaa ctagagatcc ctcagaccct tttagtcagt gtggaaaatc tctagcagca
     7261 tctagaatta attccgtgta ttctatagtg tcacctaaat cgtatgtgta tgatacataa
     7321 ggttatgtat taattgtagc cgcgttctaa cgacaatatg tacaagccta attgtgtagc
     7381 atctggctta ctgaagcaga ccctatcatc tctctcgtaa actgccgtca gagtcggttt
     7441 ggttggacga accttctgag tttctggtaa cgccgtcccg cacccggaaa tggtcagcga
     7501 accaatcagc agggtcatcg ctagccagat cctctacgcc ggacgcatcg tggccggcat
     7561 caccggcgcc acaggtgcgg ttgctggcgc ctatatcgcc gacatcaccg atggggaaga
     7621 tcgggctcgc cacttcgggc tcatgagcgc ttgtttcggc gtgggtatgg tggcaggccc
     7681 cgtggccggg ggactgttgg gcgccatctc cttgcatgca ccattccttg cggcggcggt
     7741 gctcaacggc ctcaacctac tactgggctg cttcctaatg caggagtcgc ataagggaga
     7801 gcgtcgaatg gtgcactctc agtacaatct gctctgatgc cgcatagtta agccagcccc
     7861 gacacccgcc aacacccgct gacgcgccct gacgggcttg tctgctcccg gcatccgctt
     7921 acagacaagc tgtgaccgtc tccgggagct gcatgtgtca gaggttttca ccgtcatcac
     7981 cgaaacgcgc gagacgaaag ggcctcgtga tacgcctatt tttataggtt aatgtcatga
     8041 taataatggt ttcttagacg tcaggtggca cttttcgggg aaatgtgcgc ggaaccccta
     8101 tttgtttatt tttctaaata cattcaaata tgtatccgct catgagacaa taaccctgat
     8161 aaatgcttca ataatattga aaaaggaaga gtatgagtat tcaacatttc cgtgtcgccc
     8221 ttattccctt ttttgcggca ttttgccttc ctgtttttgc tcacccagaa acgctggtga
     8281 aagtaaaaga tgctgaagat cagttgggtg cacgagtggg ttacatcgaa ctggatctca
     8341 acagcggtaa gatccttgag agttttcgcc ccgaagaacg ttttccaatg atgagcactt
     8401 ttaaagttct gctatgtggc gcggtattat cccgtattga cgccgggcaa gagcaactcg
     8461 gtcgccgcat acactattct cagaatgact tggttgagta ctcaccagtc acagaaaagc
     8521 atcttacgga tggcatgaca gtaagagaat tatgcagtgc tgccataacc atgagtgata
     8581 acactgcggc caacttactt ctgacaacga tcggaggacc gaaggagcta accgcttttt
     8641 tgcacaacat gggggatcat gtaactcgcc ttgatcgttg ggaaccggag ctgaatgaag
     8701 ccataccaaa cgacgagcgt gacaccacga tgcctgtagc aatggcaaca acgttgcgca
     8761 aactattaac tggcgaacta cttactctag cttcccggca acaattaata gactggatgg
     8821 aggcggataa agttgcagga ccacttctgc gctcggccct tccggctggc tggtttattg
     8881 ctgataaatc tggagccggt gagcgtgggt ctcgcggtat cattgcagca ctggggccag
     8941 atggtaagcc ctcccgtatc gtagttatct acacgacggg gagtcaggca actatggatg
     9001 aacgaaatag acagatcgct gagataggtg cctcactgat taagcattgg taactgtcag
     9061 accaagttta ctcatatata ctttagattg atttaaaact tcatttttaa tttaaaagga
     9121 tctaggtgaa gatccttttt gataatctca tgaccaaaat cccttaacgt gagttttcgt
     9181 tccactgagc gtcagacccc gtagaaaaga tcaaaggatc ttcttgagat cctttttttc
     9241 tgcgcgtaat ctgctgcttg caaacaaaaa aaccaccgct accagcggtg gtttgtttgc
     9301 cggatcaaga gctaccaact ctttttccga aggtaactgg cttcagcaga gcgcagatac
     9361 caaatactgt ccttctagtg tagccgtagt taggccacca cttcaagaac tctgtagcac
     9421 cgcctacata cctcgctctg ctaatcctgt taccagtggc tgctgccagt ggcgataagt
     9481 cgtgtcttac cgggttggac tcaagacgat agttaccgga taaggcgcag cggtcgggct
     9541 gaacgggggg ttcgtgcaca cagcccagct tggagcgaac gacctacacc gaactgagat
     9601 acctacagcg tgagcattga gaaagcgcca cgcttcccga agggagaaag gcggacaggt
     9661 atccggtaag cggcagggtc ggaacaggag agcgcacgag ggagcttcca gggggaaacg
     9721 cctggtatct ttatagtcct gtcgggtttc gccacctctg acttgagcgt cgatttttgt
     9781 gatgctcgtc aggggggcgg agcctatgga aaaacgccag caacgcggcc tttttacggt
     9841 tcctggcctt ttgctggcct tttgctcaca tgttctttcc tgcgttatcc cctgattctg
     9901 tggataaccg tattaccgcc tttgagtgag ctgataccgc tcgccgcagc cgaacgaccg
     9961 agcgcagcga gtcagtgagc gaggaagcgg aagagcgccc aatacgcaaa ccgcctctcc
    10021 ccgcgcgttg gccgattcat taatgcagct gtggaatgtg tgtcagttag ggtgtggaaa
    10081 gtccccaggc tccccagcag gcagaagtat gcaaagcatg catctcaatt agtcagcaac
    10141 caggtgtgga aagtccccag gctccccagc aggcagaagt atgcaaagca tgcatctcaa
    10201 ttagtcagca accatagtcc cgcccctaac tccgcccatc ccgcccctaa ctccgcccag
    10261 ttccgcccat tctccgcccc atggctgact aatttttttt atttatgcag aggccgaggc
    10321 cgcctcggcc tctgagctat tccagaagta gtgaggaggc ttttttggag gcctaggctt
    10381 ttgcaaaaag cttggacaca agacaggctt gcgagatatg tttgagaata ccactttatc
    10441 ccgcgtcagg gagaggcagt gcgtaaaaag acgcggactc atgtgaaata ctggttttta
    10501 gtgcgccaga tctctataat ctcgcgcaac ctattttccc ctcgaacact ttttaagccg
    10561 tagataaaca ggctgggaca cttcacatga gcgaaaaata catcgtcacc tgggacatgt
    10621 tgcagatcca tgcacgtaaa ctcgcaagcc gactgatgcc ttctgaacaa tggaaaggca
    10681 ttattgccgt aagccgtggc ggtctgtacc gggtgcgtta ctggcgcgtg aactgggtat
    10741 tcgtcatgtc gataccgttt gtatttccag ctacgatcac gacaaccagc gcgagcttaa
    10801 agtgctgaaa cgcgcagaag gcgatggcga aggcttcatc gttattgatg acctggtgga
    10861 taccggtggt actgcggttg cgattcgtga aatgtatcca aaagcgcact ttgtcaccat
    10921 cttcgcaaaa ccggctggtc gtccgctggt tgatgactat gttgttgata tcccgcaaga
    10981 tacctggatt gaacagccgt gggatatggg cgtcgtattc gtcccgccaa tctccggtcg
    11041 ctaatctttt caacgcctgg cactgccggg cgttgttctt tttaacttca ggcgggttac
    11101 aatagtttcc agtaagtatt ctggaggctg catccatgac acaggcaaac ctgagcgaaa
    11161 ccctgttcaa accccgcttt aaacatcctg aaacctcgac gctagtccgc cgctttaatc
    11221 acggcgcaca accgcctgtg cagtcggccc ttgatggtaa aaccatccct cactggtatc
    11281 gcatgattaa ccgtctgatg tggatctggc gcggcattga cccacgcgaa atcctcgacg
    11341 tccaggcacg tattgtgatg agcgatgccg aacgtaccga cgatgattta tacgatacgg
    11401 tgattggcta ccgtggcggc aactggattt atgagtgggc cccggatctt tgtgaaggaa
    11461 ccttacttct gtggtgtgac ataattggac aaactaccta cagagattta aagctctaag
    11521 gtaaatataa aatttttaag tgtataatgt gttaaactac tgattctaat tgtttgtgta
    11581 ttttagattc caacctatgg aactgatgaa tgggagcagt ggtggaatgc ctttaatgag
    11641 gaaaacctgt tttgctcaga agaaatgcca tctagtgatg atgaggctac tgctgactct
    11701 caacattcta ctcctccaaa aaagaagaga aaggtagaag accccaagga ctttccttca
    11761 gaattgctaa gttttttgag tcatgctgtg tttagtaata gaactcttgc ttgctttgct
    11821 atttacacca caaaggaaaa agctgcactg ctatacaaga aaattatgga aaaatattct
    11881 gtaaccttta taagtaggca taacagttat aatcataaca tactgttttt tcttactcca
    11941 cacaggcata gagtgtctgc tattaataac tatgctcaaa aattgtgtac ctttagcttt
    12001 ttaatttgta aaggggttaa taaggaatat ttgatgtata gtgccttgac tagagatcat
    12061 aatcagccat accacatttg tagaggtttt acttgcttta aaaaacctcc cacacctccc
    12121 cctgaacctg aaacataaaa tgaatgcaat tgttgttgtt aacttgttta ttgcagctta
    12181 taatggttac aaataaagca atagcatcac aaatttcaca aataaagcat ttttttcact
    12241 gcattctagt tgtggtttgt ccaaactcat caatgtatct tatcatgtct ggatcaactg
    12301 gataactcaa gctaaccaaa atcatcccaa acttcccacc ccatacccta ttaccactgc
    12361 caattaccta gtggtttcat ttactctaaa cctgtgattc ctctgaatta ttttcatttt
    12421 aaagaaattg tatttgttaa atatgtacta caaacttagt ag
//
